# Supplementary material for: Using Engineered Escherichia coli to Synthesize Squalene with Optimized Manipulation of Squalene Synthase and Mevalonate Pathway
Source: bioRxiv preprint, doi:10.1101/2020.10.28.360032, version 1 (2020-10-29)
Supplement: Plasmids' Maps [file 360032_file02.zip › Supplmentary material/pET28b.gbk]

LOCUS       Exported                5368 bp ds-DNA     circular SYN 14-SEP-2020
DEFINITION  Bacterial vector for expression of N-terminally 6xHis-tagged 
            proteins with a thrombin site. For other reading frames, use 
            pET-28a(+) or pET-28c(+).
ACCESSION   .
VERSION     .
KEYWORDS    pET-28b(+)
SOURCE      synthetic DNA construct
  ORGANISM  synthetic DNA construct
REFERENCE   1  (bases 1 to 5368)
  AUTHORS   MilliporeSigma (Novagen)
  TITLE     Direct Submission
  JOURNAL   Exported Sep 14, 2020 from SnapGene 4.1.9
            http://www.snapgene.com
FEATURES             Location/Qualifiers
     source          1..5368
                     /organism="synthetic DNA construct"
                     /lab_host="Escherichia coli"
                     /mol_type="other DNA"
     rep_origin      12..467
                     /direction=RIGHT
                     /label=f1 ori
                     /note="f1 bacteriophage origin of replication; arrow 
                     indicates direction of (+) strand synthesis"
                     /note="color: #ffff00"
     CDS             complement(560..1375)
                     /codon_start=1
                     /gene="aph(3')-Ia"
                     /product="aminoglycoside phosphotransferase"
                     /label=KanR
                     /note="confers resistance to kanamycin"
                     /note="color: #ccffcc"
                     /translation="MSHIQRETSCSRPRLNSNMDADLYGYKWARDNVGQSGATIYRLYG
                     KPDAPELFLKHGKGSVANDVTDEMVRLNWLTEFMPLPTIKHFIRTPDDAWLLTTAIPGK
                     TAFQVLEEYPDSGENIVDALAVFLRRLHSIPVCNCPFNSDRVFRLAQAQSRMNNGLVDA
                     SDFDDERNGWPVEQVWKEMHKLLPFSPDSVVTHGDFSLDNLIFDEGKLIGCIDVGRVGI
                     ADRYQDLAILWNCLGEFSPSLQKRLFQKYGIDNPDMNKLQFHLMLDEFF"
     rep_origin      1497..2085
                     /direction=RIGHT
                     /label=ori
                     /note="high-copy-number ColE1/pMB1/pBR322/pUC origin of 
                     replication"
                     /note="color: #ffff00"
     CDS             complement(2515..2706)
                     /codon_start=1
                     /gene="rop"
                     /product="Rop protein"
                     /label=rop
                     /note="color: #993366"
                     /translation="MTKQEKTALNMARFIRSQTLTLLEKLNELDADEQADICESLHDHA
                     DELYRSCLARFGDDGENL"
     CDS             complement(3515..4597)
                     /codon_start=1
                     /gene="lacI"
                     /product="lac repressor"
                     /label=lacI
                     /note="The lac repressor binds to the lac operator to 
                     inhibit transcription in E. coli. This inhibition can be 
                     relieved by adding lactose or 
                     isopropyl-beta-D-thiogalactopyranoside (IPTG)."
                     /note="color: #993366"
                     /translation="MKPVTLYDVAEYAGVSYQTVSRVVNQASHVSAKTREKVEAAMAEL
                     NYIPNRVAQQLAGKQSLLIGVATSSLALHAPSQIVAAIKSRADQLGASVVVSMVERSGV
                     EACKAAVHNLLAQRVSGLIINYPLDDQDAIAVEAACTNVPALFLDVSDQTPINSIIFSH
                     EDGTRLGVEHLVALGHQQIALLAGPLSSVSARLRLAGWHKYLTRNQIQPIAEREGDWSA
                     MSGFQQTMQMLNEGIVPTAMLVANDQMALGAMRAITESGLRVGADISVVGYDDTEDSSC
                     YIPPLTTIKQDFRLLGQTSVDRLLQLSQGQAVKGNQLLPVSLVKRKTTLAPNTQTASPR
                     ALADSLMQLARQVSRLESGQ"
     promoter        complement(4598..4675)
                     /gene="lacI"
                     /label=lacI promoter
                     /note="color: #ffffff; direction: LEFT"
     promoter        4984..5002
                     /label=T7 promoter
                     /note="promoter for bacteriophage T7 RNA polymerase"
                     /note="color: #ffffff; direction: RIGHT"
     protein_bind    5003..5027
                     /label=lac operator
                     /bound_moiety="lac repressor encoded by lacI"
                     /note="The lac repressor binds to the lac operator to 
                     inhibit transcription in E. coli. This inhibition can be 
                     relieved by adding lactose or 
                     isopropyl-beta-D-thiogalactopyranoside (IPTG)."
                     /note="color: #31849b"
     RBS             5058..5063
                     /note="ribosome binding site"
                     /note="color: #a6acb3"
     CDS             5071..5073
                     /codon_start=1
                     /product="start codon"
                     /label=ATG
                     /note="color: #993366"
                     /translation="M"
     CDS             5083..5100
                     /codon_start=1
                     /product="6xHis affinity tag"
                     /label=6xHis
                     /note="color: #cc99b2"
                     /translation="HHHHHH"
     CDS             5110..5127
                     /codon_start=1
                     /product="thrombin recognition and cleavage site"
                     /label=thrombin site
                     /note="color: #cc99b2
                     Cleavage site after base 5121"
                     /translation="LVPRGS"
     CDS             5131..5163
                     /codon_start=1
                     /product="epitope tag from a T7 major capsid protein"
                     /label=T7 tag
                     /note="color: #cc99b2"
                     /translation="MASMTGGQQMG"
     misc_feature    5166..5211
                     /label=MCS
                     /note="multiple cloning site"
                     /note="color: #99ccff"
     CDS             5212..5229
                     /codon_start=1
                     /product="6xHis affinity tag"
                     /label=6xHis
                     /note="color: #cc99b2"
                     /translation="HHHHHH"
     terminator      5296..5343
                     /label=T7 terminator
                     /note="transcription terminator for bacteriophage T7 RNA 
                     polymerase"
                     /note="color: #ffffff"
ORIGIN
        1 tggcgaatgg gnnnnnnnnn nnnnnnnnnn nnnnnnnnnn nnnnnnnnnn nnnnnnnnnn
       61 nnnnnnnnnn nnnnnnnnnn nnnnnnnnnn nnnnnnnnnn nnnnnnnnnn nnnnnnnnnn
      121 nnnnnnnnnn nnnnncnnnn nnnnnnnnnn nnnnnnnnnn nnnnnnnnnn nnnnnnnnnn
      181 nnnnnnnnnn nnnnnnnnnn nnnnnnnnnn nnnnnnnnnn nnnnnnnann nnnnnnnnnn
      241 nnnnnnnnnn nnnnnnnnnn nnnnnnnnnn nnnnnnncct ttgacgttgg agtccacgtt
      301 ctttaatagt ggactcttgt tccaaactgg aacaacactc aaccctatct cggtctattc
      361 ttttgattta taagggattt tgccgatttc ggcctattgg ttaaaaaatg agctgattta
      421 acaaaaattt aacgcgaatt ttaacaaaat attaacgttt acaatttcag gtggcacttt
      481 tcggggaaat gtgcgcggaa cccctatttg tttatttttc taaatacatt caaatatgta
      541 tccgctcatg aattaattct tagaaaaact catcgagcat caaatgaaac tgcaatttat
      601 tcatatcagg attatcaata ccatattttt gaaaaagccg tttctgtaat gaaggagaaa
      661 actcaccgag gcagttccat aggatggcaa gatcctggta tcggtctgcg attccgactc
      721 gtccaacatc aatacaacct attaatttcc cctcgtcaaa aataaggtta tcaagtgaga
      781 aatcaccatg agtgacgact gaatccggtg agaatggcaa aagtttatgc atttctttcc
      841 agacttgttc aacaggccag ccattacgct cgtcatcaaa atcactcgca tcaaccaaac
      901 cgttattcat tcgtgattgc gcctgagcga gacgaaatac gcgatcgctg ttaaaaggac
      961 aattacaaac aggaatcgaa tgcaaccggc gcaggaacac tgccagcgca tcaacaatat
     1021 tttcacctga atcaggatat tcttctaata cctggaatgc tgttttcccg gggatcgcag
     1081 tggtgagtaa ccatgcatca tcaggagtac ggataaaatg cttgatggtc ggaagaggca
     1141 taaattccgt cagccagttt agtctgacca tctcatctgt aacatcattg gcaacgctac
     1201 ctttgccatg tttcagaaac aactctggcg catcgggctt cccatacaat cgatagattg
     1261 tcgcacctga ttgcccgaca ttatcgcgag cccatttata cccatataaa tcagcatcca
     1321 tgttggaatt taatcgcggc ctagagcaag acgtttcccg ttgaatatgg ctcataacac
     1381 cccttgtatt actgtttatg taagcagaca gttttattgt tcatgaccaa aatcccttaa
     1441 cgtgagtttt cgttccactg agcgtcagac cccgtagaaa agatcaaagg atcttcttga
     1501 gatccttttt ttctgcgcgt aatctgctgc ttgcaaacaa aaaaaccacc gctaccagcg
     1561 gtggtttgtt tgccggatca agagctacca actctttttc cgaaggtaac tggcttcagc
     1621 agagcgcaga taccaaatac tgtccttcta gtgtagccgt agttaggcca ccacttcaag
     1681 aactctgtag caccgcctac atacctcgct ctgctaatcc tgttaccagt ggctgctgcc
     1741 agtggcgata agtcgtgtct taccgggttg gactcaagac gatagttacc ggataaggcg
     1801 cagcggtcgg gctgaacggg gggttcgtgc acacagccca gcttggagcg aacgacctac
     1861 accgaactga gatacctaca gcgtgagcta tgagaaagcg ccacgcttcc cgaagggaga
     1921 aaggcggaca ggtatccggt aagcggcagg gtcggaacag gagagcgcac gagggagctt
     1981 ccagggggaa acgcctggta tctttatagt cctgtcgggt ttcgccacct ctgacttgag
     2041 cgtcgatttt tgtgatgctc gtcagggggg cggagcctat ggaaaaacgc cagcaacgcg
     2101 gcctttttac ggttcctggc cttttgctgg ccttttgctc acatgttctt tcctgcgtta
     2161 tcccctgatt ctgtggataa ccgtattacc gcctttgagt gagctgatac cgctcgccgc
     2221 agccgaacga ccgagcgcag cgagtcagtg agcgaggaag cggaagagcg cctgatgcgg
     2281 tattttctcc ttacgcatct gtgcggtatt tcacaccgca tatatggtgc actctcagta
     2341 caatctgctc tgatgccgca tagttaagcc agtatacact ccgctatcgc tacgtgactg
     2401 ggtcatggct gcgccccgac acccgccaac acccgctgac gcgccctgac gggcttgtct
     2461 gctcccggca tccgcttaca gacaagctgt gaccgtctcc gggagctgca tgtgtcagag
     2521 gttttcaccg tcatcaccga aacgcgcgag gcagctgcgg taaagctcat cagcgtggtc
     2581 gtgaagcgat tcacagatgt ctgcctgttc atccgcgtcc agctcgttga gtttctccag
     2641 aagcgttaat gtctggcttc tgataaagcg ggccatgtta agggcggttt tttcctgttt
     2701 ggtcactgat gcctccgtgt aagggggatt tctgttcatg ggggtaatga taccgatgaa
     2761 acgagagagg atgctcacga tacgggttac tgatgatgaa catgcccggt tactggaacg
     2821 ttgtgagggt aaacaactgg cggtatggat gcggcgggac cagagaaaaa tcactcaggg
     2881 tcaatgccag cgcttcgtta atacagatgt aggtgttcca cagggtagcc agcagcatcc
     2941 tgcgatgcag atccggaaca taatggtgca gggcgctgac ttccgcgttt ccagacttta
     3001 cgaaacacgg aaaccgaaga ccattcatgt tgttgctcag gtcgcagacg ttttgcagca
     3061 gcagtcgctt cacgttcgct cgcgtatcgg tgattcattc tgctaaccag taaggcaacc
     3121 ccgccagcct agccgggtcc tcaacgacag gagcacgatc atgcgcaccc gtggggccgc
     3181 catgccggcg ataatggcct gcttctcgcc gaaacgtttg gtggcgggac cagtgacgaa
     3241 ggcttgagcg agggcgtgca agattccgaa taccgcaagc gacaggccga tcatcgtcgc
     3301 gctccagcga aagcggtcct cgccgaaaat gacccagagc gctgccggca cctgtcctac
     3361 gagttgcatg ataaagaaga cagtcataag tgcggcgacg atagtcatgc cccgcgccca
     3421 ccggaaggag ctgactgggt tgaaggctct caagggcatc ggtcgagatc ccggtgccta
     3481 atgagtgagc taacttacat taattgcgtt gcgctcactg cccgctttcc agtcgggaaa
     3541 cctgtcgtgc cagctgcatt aatgaatcgg ccaacgcgcg gggagaggcg gtttgcgtat
     3601 tgggcgccag ggtggttttt cttttcacca gtgagacggg caacagctga ttgcccttca
     3661 ccgcctggcc ctgagagagt tgcagcaagc ggtccacgct ggtttgcccc agcaggcgaa
     3721 aatcctgttt gatggtggtt aacggcggga tataacatga gctgtcttcg gtatcgtcgt
     3781 atcccactac cgagatatcc gcaccaacgc gcagcccgga ctcggtaatg gcgcgcattg
     3841 cgcccagcgc catctgatcg ttggcaacca gcatcgcagt gggaacgatg ccctcattca
     3901 gcatttgcat ggtttgttga aaaccggaca tggcactcca gtcgccttcc cgttccgcta
     3961 tcggctgaat ttgattgcga gtgagatatt tatgccagcc agccagacgc agacgcgccg
     4021 agacagaact taatgggccc gctaacagcg cgatttgctg gtgacccaat gcgaccagat
     4081 gctccacgcc cagtcgcgta ccgtcttcat gggagaaaat aatactgttg atgggtgtct
     4141 ggtcagagac atcaagaaat aacgccggaa cattagtgca ggcagcttcc acagcaatgg
     4201 catcctggtc atccagcgga tagttaatga tcagcccact gacgcgttgc gcgagaagat
     4261 tgtgcaccgc cgctttacag gcttcgacgc cgcttcgttc taccatcgac accaccacgc
     4321 tggcacccag ttgatcggcg cgagatttaa tcgccgcgac aatttgcgac ggcgcgtgca
     4381 gggccagact ggaggtggca acgccaatca gcaacgactg tttgcccgcc agttgttgtg
     4441 ccacgcggtt gggaatgtaa ttcagctccg ccatcgccgc ttccactttt tcccgcgttt
     4501 tcgcagaaac gtggctggcc tggttcacca cgcgggaaac ggtctgataa gagacaccgg
     4561 catactctgc gacatcgtat aacgttactg gtttcacatt caccaccctg aattgactct
     4621 cttccgggcg ctatcatgcc ataccgcgaa aggttttgcg ccattcgatg gtgtccggga
     4681 tctcgacgct ctcccttatg cgactcctgc attaggaagc agcccagtag taggttgagg
     4741 ccgttgagca ccgccgccgc aaggaatggt gcatgcaagg agatggcgcc caacagtccc
     4801 ccggccacgg ggcctgccac catacccacg ccgaaacaag cgctcatgag cccgaagtgg
     4861 cgagcccgat cttccccatc ggtgatgtcg gcgatatagg cgccagcaac cgcacctgtg
     4921 gcgccggtga tgccggccac gatgcgtccg gcgtagagga tcgagatctc gatcccgcga
     4981 aattaatacg actcactata ggggaattgt gagcggataa caattcccct ctagaaataa
     5041 ttttgtttaa ctttaagaag gagatatacc atgggcagca gccatcatca tcatcatcac
     5101 agcagcggcc tggtgccgcg cggcagccat atggctagca tgactggtgg acagcaaatg
     5161 ggtcgggatc cgaattcgag ctccgtcgac aagcttgcgg ccgcactcga gcaccaccac
     5221 caccaccact gagatccggc tgctaacaaa gcccgaaagg aagctgagtt ggctgctgcc
     5281 accgctgagc aataactagc ataacccctt ggggcctcta aacgggtctt gaggggtttt
     5341 ttgctgaaag gaggaactat atccggat
//
