# Supplementary material for: Using Engineered Escherichia coli to Synthesize Squalene with Optimized Manipulation of Squalene Synthase and Mevalonate Pathway
Source: bioRxiv preprint, doi:10.1101/2020.10.28.360032, version 1 (2020-10-29)
Supplement: Plasmids' Maps [file 360032_file02.zip › Supplmentary material/pMBIS.gb]

LOCUS       BP030_pMBIS            10633 bp ds-DNA     circular     01-AUG-2020
DEFINITION  synthetic circular DNA
ACCESSION   .
VERSION     .
KEYWORDS    pMBIS
SOURCE      synthetic DNA construct
  ORGANISM  synthetic DNA construct
REFERENCE   1  (bases 1 to 10633)
  AUTHORS   Martin VJ, Pitera DJ, Withers ST, Newman JD, Keasling JD
  TITLE     Engineering a mevalonate pathway in Escherichia coli for production
            of terpenoids.
  JOURNAL   Nat Biotechnol. 2003 Jul . 21(7):796-802.
  PUBMED    12778056
REFERENCE   2  (bases 1 to 10633)
  AUTHORS   .
  TITLE     Direct Submission
  JOURNAL   Exported Aug 1, 2020 from SnapGene 4.1.9 http://www.snapgene.com
COMMENT     
COMMENT     ApEinfo:methylated:1
FEATURES             Location/Qualifiers
     rep_origin      1023..1792
                     /note="replication origin of the broad-host-range plasmid
                     pBBR1 from Bordetella bronchiseptica; requires the pBBR1
                     Rep protein for replication"
                     /label=pBBR1 oriV
                     /ApEinfo_fwdcolor=pink
                     /ApEinfo_revcolor=pink
                     /ApEinfo_graphicformat=arrow_data {{0 1 2 0 0 -1} {} 0}
                     width 5 offset 0
     CDS             1793..2455
                     /codon_start=1
                     /product="replication protein for the broad-host-range
                     plasmid pBBR1 from Bordetella bronchiseptica"
                     /translation="MATQSREIGIQAKNKPGHWVQTERKAHEAWAGLIARKPTAAMLL
                     H
                     HLVAQMGHQNAVVVSQKTLSKLIGRSLRTVQYAVKDLVAERWISVVKLNGPGTVSAYV
                     V
                     NDRVAWGQPRDQLRLSVFSAAVVVDHDDQDESLLGHGDLRRIPTLYPGEQQLPTGPGE
                     E
                     PPSQPGIPGMEPDLPALTETEEWERRGQQRLPMPDEPCFLDDGEPLEPPTRVTLPRR"
                     /label=pBBR1 Rep
                     /ApEinfo_fwdcolor=pink
                     /ApEinfo_revcolor=pink
                     /ApEinfo_graphicformat=arrow_data {{0 1 2 0 0 -1} {} 0}
                     width 5 offset 0
     primer_bind     3162..3178
                     /note="common sequencing primer, one of multiple similar
                     variants"
                     /label=M13 fwd
                     /ApEinfo_fwdcolor=pink
                     /ApEinfo_revcolor=pink
                     /ApEinfo_graphicformat=arrow_data {{0 1 2 0 0 -1} {} 0}
                     width 5 offset 0
     promoter        3188..3206
                     /note="promoter for bacteriophage T7 RNA polymerase"
                     /label=T7 promoter
                     /ApEinfo_fwdcolor=pink
                     /ApEinfo_revcolor=pink
                     /ApEinfo_graphicformat=arrow_data {{0 1 2 0 0 -1} {} 0}
                     width 5 offset 0
     CDS             complement(3221..4120)
                     /codon_start=1
                     /translation="MDFPQQLEACVKQANQALSRFIAPLPFQNTPVVETMQYGALLGG
                     K
                     RLRPFLVYATGHMFGVSTNTLDAPAAAVECIHAYSLIHDDLPAMDDDDLRRGLPTCHV
                     K
                     FGEANAILAGDALQTLAFSILSDADMPEVSDRDRISMISELASASGIAGMCGGQALDL
                     D
                     AEGKHVPLDALERIHRHKTGALIRAAVRLGALSAGDKGRRALPVLDKYAESIGLAFQV
                     Q
                     DDILDVVGDTATLGKRQGADQQLGKSTYPALLGLEQARKKARDLIDDARQSLKQLAEQ
                     S LDTSALEALADYIIQRNK"
                     /label=ispA
                     /ApEinfo_fwdcolor=#80ff80
                     /ApEinfo_revcolor=#80ff80
                     /ApEinfo_graphicformat=arrow_data {{0 1 2 0 0 -1} {} 0}
                     width 5 offset 0
     primer_bind     4151..4167
                     /note="common sequencing primer, one of multiple similar
                     variants"
                     /label=SK primer
                     /ApEinfo_fwdcolor=pink
                     /ApEinfo_revcolor=pink
                     /ApEinfo_graphicformat=arrow_data {{0 1 2 0 0 -1} {} 0}
                     width 5 offset 0
     CDS             complement(4175..4723)
                     /codon_start=1
                     /translation="MQTEHVILLNAQGVPTGTLEKYAAHTADTRLHLAFSSWLFNAKG
                     Q
                     LLVTRRALSKKAWPGVWTNSVCGHPQLGESNEDAVIRRCRYELGVEITPPESIYPDFR
                     Y
                     RATDPSGIVENEVCPVFAARTTSALQINDDEVMDYQWCDLADVLHGIDATPWAFSPWM
                     V MQATNREARKRLSAFTQLK"
                     /label=idi
                     /ApEinfo_fwdcolor=pink
                     /ApEinfo_revcolor=#00ffff
                     /ApEinfo_graphicformat=arrow_data {{0 1 2 0 0 -1} {} 0}
                     width 5 offset 0
     CDS             complement(4750..5940)
                     /codon_start=1
                     /translation="MTVYTASVTAPVNIATLKYWGKRDTKLNLPTNSSISVTLSQDDL
                     R
                     TLTSAATAPEFERDTLWLNGEPHSIDNERTQNCLRDLRQLRKEMESKDASLPTLSQWK
                     L
                     HIVSENNFPTAAGLASSAAGFAALVSAIAKLYQLPQSTSEISRIARKGSGSACRSLFG
                     G
                     YVAWEMGKAEDGHDSMAVQIADSSDWPQMKACVLVVSDIKKDVSSTQGMQLTVATSEL
                     F
                     KERIEHVVPKRFEVMRKAIVEKDFATFAKETMMDSNSFHATCLDSFPPIFYMNDTSKR
                     I
                     ISWCHTINQFYGETIVAYTFDAGPNAVLYYLAENESKLFAFIYKLFGSVPGWDKKFTT
                     E
                     QLEAFNHQFESSNFTARELDLELQKDVARVILTQVGSGPQETNESLIDAKTGLPKE"
                     /label=MVD1
                     /ApEinfo_fwdcolor=pink
                     /ApEinfo_revcolor=#ff80ff
                     /ApEinfo_graphicformat=arrow_data {{0 1 2 0 0 -1} {} 0}
                     width 5 offset 0
     primer_bind     4750..4771
                     /label=MVD2-R
                     /ApEinfo_fwdcolor=pink
                     /ApEinfo_revcolor=pink
                     /ApEinfo_graphicformat=arrow_data {{0 1 2 0 0 -1} {} 0}
                     width 5 offset 0
     primer_bind     complement(5532..5556)
                     /label=MVD2-F
                     /ApEinfo_fwdcolor=pink
                     /ApEinfo_revcolor=pink
                     /ApEinfo_graphicformat=arrow_data {{0 1 2 0 0 -1} {} 0}
                     width 5 offset 0
     primer_bind     5538..5574
                     /label=MVD1R
                     /ApEinfo_fwdcolor=pink
                     /ApEinfo_revcolor=pink
                     /ApEinfo_graphicformat=arrow_data {{0 1 2 0 0 -1} {} 0}
                     width 5 offset 0
     CDS             complement(5660..5671)
                     /codon_start=1
                     /product="Factor Xa recognition and cleavage site"
                     /translation="IEGR"
                     /label=Factor Xa site
                     /ApEinfo_fwdcolor=pink
                     /ApEinfo_revcolor=pink
                     /ApEinfo_graphicformat=arrow_data {{0 1 2 0 0 -1} {} 0}
                     width 5 offset 0
     primer_bind     complement(5919..5938)
                     /label=MVD1-F
                     /ApEinfo_fwdcolor=pink
                     /ApEinfo_revcolor=pink
                     /ApEinfo_graphicformat=arrow_data {{0 1 2 0 0 -1} {} 0}
                     width 5 offset 0
     CDS             complement(5953..7308)
                     /codon_start=1
                     /translation="MSELRAFSAPGKALLAGGYLVLDTKYEAFVVGLSARMHAVAHPY
                     G
                     SLQGSDKFEVRVKSKQFKDGEWLYHISPKSGFIPVSIGGSKNPFIEKVIANVFSYFKP
                     N
                     MDDYCNRNLFVIDIFSDDAYHSQEDSVTEHRGNRRLSFHSHRIEEVPKTGLGSSAGLV
                     T
                     VLTTALASFFVSDLENNVDKYREVIHNLAQVAHCQAQGKIGSGFDVAAAAYGSIRYRR
                     F
                     PPALISNLPDIGSATYGSKLAHLVDEEDWNITIKSNHLPSGLTLWMGDIKNGSETVKL
                     V
                     QKVKNWYDSHMPESLKIYTELDHANSRFMDGLSKLDRLHETHDDYSDQIFESLERNDC
                     T
                     CQKYPEITEVRDAVATIRRSFRKITKESGADIEPPVQTSLLDDCQTLKGVLTCLIPGA
                     G GYDAIAVITKQDVDLRAQTANDKRFSKVQWLDVTQADWGVRKEKDPETYLDK"
                     /label=ERG8
                     /ApEinfo_fwdcolor=pink
                     /ApEinfo_revcolor=#8080ff
                     /ApEinfo_graphicformat=arrow_data {{0 1 2 0 0 -1} {} 0}
                     width 5 offset 0
     primer_bind     5953..5976
                     /label=ERG8_2-R
                     /ApEinfo_fwdcolor=pink
                     /ApEinfo_revcolor=pink
                     /ApEinfo_graphicformat=arrow_data {{0 1 2 0 0 -1} {} 0}
                     width 5 offset 0
     primer_bind     6534..6581
                     /label=ERG8_1-R
                     /ApEinfo_fwdcolor=pink
                     /ApEinfo_revcolor=pink
                     /ApEinfo_graphicformat=arrow_data {{0 1 2 0 0 -1} {} 0}
                     width 5 offset 0
     primer_bind     complement(6534..6558)
                     /label=ERG8_2-F
                     /ApEinfo_fwdcolor=pink
                     /ApEinfo_revcolor=pink
                     /ApEinfo_graphicformat=arrow_data {{0 1 2 0 0 -1} {} 0}
                     width 5 offset 0
     primer_bind     complement(7291..7307)
                     /label=ERG8_1-F
                     /ApEinfo_fwdcolor=pink
                     /ApEinfo_revcolor=pink
                     /ApEinfo_graphicformat=arrow_data {{0 1 2 0 0 -1} {} 0}
                     width 5 offset 0
     CDS             complement(7321..8652)
                     /codon_start=1
                     /translation="MSLPFLTSAPGKVIIFGEHSAVYNKPAVAASVSALRTYLLISES
                     S
                     APDTIELDFPDISFNHKWSINDFNAITEDQVNSQKLAKAQQATDGLSQELVSLLDPLL
                     A
                     QLSESFHYHAAFCFLYMFVCLCPHAKNIKFSLKSTLPIGAGLGSSASISVSLALAMAY
                     L
                     GGLIGSNDLEKLSENDKHIVNQWAFIGEKCIHGTPSGIDNAVATYGNALLFEKDSHNG
                     T
                     INTNNFKFLDDFPAIPMILTYTRIPRSTKDLVARVRVLVTEKFPEVMKPILDAMGECA
                     L
                     QGLEIMTKLSKCKGTDDEAVETNNELYEQLLELIRINHGLLVSIGVSHPGLELIKNLS
                     D
                     DLRIGSTKLTGAGGGGCSLTLLRRDITQEQIDSFKKKLQDDFSYETFETDLGGTGCCL
                     L SAKNLNKDLKIKSLVFQLFENKTTTKQQIDDLLLPGNTN?PWTS"
                     /label=ERG12
                     /ApEinfo_fwdcolor=pink
                     /ApEinfo_revcolor=#80ff80
                     /ApEinfo_graphicformat=arrow_data {{0 1 2 0 0 -1} {} 0}
                     width 5 offset 0
     primer_bind     7321..7343
                     /label=ERG12R
                     /ApEinfo_fwdcolor=pink
                     /ApEinfo_revcolor=pink
                     /ApEinfo_graphicformat=arrow_data {{0 1 2 0 0 -1} {} 0}
                     width 5 offset 0
     primer_bind     complement(8627..8650)
                     /label=ERG12F
                     /ApEinfo_fwdcolor=pink
                     /ApEinfo_revcolor=pink
                     /ApEinfo_graphicformat=arrow_data {{0 1 2 0 0 -1} {} 0}
                     width 5 offset 0
     primer_bind     complement(8694..8710)
                     /note="common sequencing primer, one of multiple similar
                     variants"
                     /label=KS primer
                     /ApEinfo_fwdcolor=pink
                     /ApEinfo_revcolor=pink
                     /ApEinfo_graphicformat=arrow_data {{0 1 2 0 0 -1} {} 0}
                     width 5 offset 0
     promoter        complement(8740..8758)
                     /note="promoter for bacteriophage T3 RNA polymerase"
                     /label=T3 promoter
                     /ApEinfo_fwdcolor=pink
                     /ApEinfo_revcolor=pink
                     /ApEinfo_graphicformat=arrow_data {{0 1 2 0 0 -1} {} 0}
                     width 5 offset 0
     primer_bind     complement(8779..8795)
                     /note="common sequencing primer, one of multiple similar
                     variants"
                     /label=M13 rev
                     /ApEinfo_fwdcolor=pink
                     /ApEinfo_revcolor=pink
                     /ApEinfo_graphicformat=arrow_data {{0 1 2 0 0 -1} {} 0}
                     width 5 offset 0
     protein_bind    8803..8819
                     /bound_moiety="lac repressor encoded by lacI"
                     /note="The lac repressor binds to the lac operator to
                     inhibit transcription in E. coli. This inhibition can be
                     relieved by adding lactose or
                     isopropyl-beta-D-thiogalactopyranoside (IPTG)."
                     /label=lac operator
                     /ApEinfo_fwdcolor=pink
                     /ApEinfo_revcolor=pink
                     /ApEinfo_graphicformat=arrow_data {{0 1 2 0 0 -1} {} 0}
                     width 5 offset 0
     promoter        complement(8827..8857)
                     /note="promoter for the E. coli lac operon"
                     /label=lac promoter
                     /ApEinfo_fwdcolor=pink
                     /ApEinfo_revcolor=pink
                     /ApEinfo_graphicformat=arrow_data {{0 1 2 0 0 -1} {} 0}
                     width 5 offset 0
     protein_bind    8872..8893
                     /bound_moiety="E. coli catabolite activator protein"
                     /note="CAP binding activates transcription in the presence
                     of cAMP."
                     /label=CAP binding site
                     /ApEinfo_fwdcolor=pink
                     /ApEinfo_revcolor=pink
                     /ApEinfo_graphicformat=arrow_data {{0 1 2 0 0 -1} {} 0}
                     width 5 offset 0
     misc_feature    9087..10400
                     /label=Feature 20
                     /ApEinfo_fwdcolor=pink
                     /ApEinfo_revcolor=pink
                     /ApEinfo_graphicformat=arrow_data {{0 1 2 0 0 -1} {} 0}
                     width 5 offset 0
     CDS             complement(9087..10277)
                     /codon_start=1
                     /gene="tet"
                     /product="tetracycline efflux protein"
                     /note="confers resistance to tetracycline"
                     /translation="MKSNNALIVILGTVTLDAVGIGLVMPVLPGLLRDIVHSDSIASH
                     Y
                     GVLLALYALMQFLCAPVLGALSDRFGRRPVLLASLLGATIDYAIMATTPVLWILYAGR
                     I
                     VAGITGATGAVAGAYIADITDGEDRARHFGLMSACFGVGMVAGPVAGGLLGAISLHAP
                     F
                     LAAAVLNGLNLLLGCFLMQESHKGERRPMPLRAFNPVSSFRWARGMTIVAALMTVFFI
                     M
                     QLVGQVPAALWVIFGEDRFRWSATMIGLSLAVFGILHALAQAFVTGPATKRFGEKQAI
                     I
                     AGMAADALGYVLLAFATRGWMAFPIMILLASGGIGMPALQAMLSRQVDDDHQGQLQGS
                     L
                     AALTSLTSITGPLIVTAIYAASASTWNGLAWIVGAALYLVCLPALRRGAWSRATST"
                     /label=TcR
                     /ApEinfo_fwdcolor=pink
                     /ApEinfo_revcolor=pink
                     /ApEinfo_graphicformat=arrow_data {{0 1 2 0 0 -1} {} 0}
                     width 5 offset 0
     promoter        complement(10325..10353)
                     /note="E. coli promoter for tetracycline efflux protein
                     gene"
                     /label=tet promoter
                     /ApEinfo_fwdcolor=pink
                     /ApEinfo_revcolor=pink
                     /ApEinfo_graphicformat=arrow_data {{0 1 2 0 0 -1} {} 0}
                     width 5 offset 0
ORIGIN
        1 ctcgggccgt ctcttgggct tgatcggcct tcttgcgcat ctcacgcgct cctgcggcgg
       61 cctgtagggc aggctcatac ccctgccgaa ccgcttttgt cagccggtcg gccacggctt
      121 ccggcgtctc aacgcgcttt gagattccca gcttttcggc caatccctgc ggtgcatagg
      181 cgcgtggctc gaccgcttgc gggctgatgg tgacgtggcc cactggtggc cgctccaggg
      241 cctcgtagaa cgcctgaatg cgcgtgtgac gtgccttgct gccctcgatg ccccgttgca
      301 gccctagatc ggccacagcg gccgcaaacg tggtctggtc gcgggtcatc tgcgctttgt
      361 tgccgatgaa ctccttggcc gacagcctgc cgtcctgcgt cagcggcacc acgaacgcgg
      421 tcatgtgcgg gctggtttcg tcacggtgga tgctggccgt cacgatgcga tccgccccgt
      481 acttgtccgc cagccacttg tgcgccttct cgaagaacgc cgcctgctgt tcttggctgg
      541 ccgacttcca ccattccggg ctggccgtca tgacgtactc gaccgccaac acagcgtcct
      601 tgcgccgctt ctctggcagc aactcgcgca gtcggcccat cgcttcatcg gtgctgctgg
      661 ccgcccagtg ctcgttctct ggcgtcctgc tggcgtcagc gttgggcgtc tcgcgctcgc
      721 ggtaggcgtg cttgagactg gccgccacgt tgcccatttt cgccagcttc ttgcatcgca
      781 tgatcgcgta tgccgccatg cctgcccctc ccttttggtg tccaaccggc tcgacggggg
      841 cagcgcaagg cggtgcctcc ggcgggccac tcaatgcttg agtatactca ctagactttg
      901 cttcgcaaag tcgtgaccgc ctacggcggc tgcggcgccc tacgggcttg ctctccgggc
      961 ttcgccctgc gcggtcgctg cgctcccttg ccagcccgtg gatatgtgga cgatggccgc
     1021 gagcggccac cggctggctc gcttcgctcg gcccgtggac aaccctgctg gacaagctga
     1081 tggacaggct gcgcctgccc acgagcttga ccacagggat tgcccaccgg ctacccagcc
     1141 ttcgaccaca tacccaccgg ctccaactgc gcggcctgcg gccttgcccc atcaattttt
     1201 ttaattttct ctggggaaaa gcctccggcc tgcggcctgc gcgcttcgct tgccggttgg
     1261 acaccaagtg gaaggcgggt caaggctcgc gcagcgaccg cgcagcggct tggccttgac
     1321 gcgcctggaa cgacccaagc ctatgcgagt gggggcagtc gaaggcgaag cccgcccgcc
     1381 tgccccccga gcctcacggc ggcgagtgcg ggggttccaa gggggcagcg ccaccttggg
     1441 caaggccgaa ggccgcgcag tcgatcaaca agccccggag gggccacttt ttgccggagg
     1501 gggagccgcg ccgaaggcgt gggggaaccc cgcaggggtg cccttctttg ggcaccaaag
     1561 aactagatat agggcgaaat gcgaaagact taaaaatcaa caacttaaaa aaggggggta
     1621 cgcaacagct cattgcggca ccccccgcaa tagctcattg cgtaggttaa agaaaatctg
     1681 taattgactg ccacttttac gcaacgcata attgttgtcg cgctgccgaa aagttgcagc
     1741 tgattgcgca tggtgccgca accgtgcggc accctaccgc atggagataa gcatggccac
     1801 gcagtccaga gaaatcggca ttcaagccaa gaacaagccc ggtcactggg tgcaaacgga
     1861 acgcaaagcg catgaggcgt gggccgggct tattgcgagg aaacccacgg cggcaatgct
     1921 gctgcatcac ctcgtggcgc agatgggcca ccagaacgcc gtggtggtca gccagaagac
     1981 actttccaag ctcatcggac gttctttgcg gacggtccaa tacgcagtca aggacttggt
     2041 ggccgagcgc tggatctccg tcgtgaagct caacggcccc ggcaccgtgt cggcctacgt
     2101 ggtcaatgac cgcgtggcgt ggggccagcc ccgcgaccag ttgcgcctgt cggtgttcag
     2161 tgccgccgtg gtggttgatc acgacgacca ggacgaatcg ctgttggggc atggcgacct
     2221 gcgccgcatc ccgaccctgt atccgggcga gcagcaacta ccgaccggcc ccggcgagga
     2281 gccgcccagc cagcccggca ttccgggcat ggaaccagac ctgccagcct tgaccgaaac
     2341 ggaggaatgg gaacggcgcg ggcagcagcg cctgccgatg cccgatgagc cgtgttttct
     2401 ggacgatggc gagccgttgg agccgccgac acgggtcacg ctgccgcgcc ggtagcactt
     2461 gggttgcgca gcaacccgta agtgcgctgt tccagactat cggctgtagc cgcctcgccg
     2521 ccctatacct tgtctgcctc cccgcgttgc gtcgcggtgc atggagccgg gccacctcga
     2581 cctgaatgga agccggcggc acctcgctaa cggattcacc gtttttatca ggctctggga
     2641 ggcagaataa atgatcatat cgtcaattat tacctccacg gggagagcct gagcaaactg
     2701 gcctcaggca tttgagaagc acacggtcac actgcttccg gtagtcaata aaccggtaaa
     2761 ccagcaatag acataagcgg ctatttaacg accctgccct gaaccgacga ccgggtcgaa
     2821 tttgctttcg aatttctgcc attcatccgc ttattatcac ttattcaggc gtagcaccag
     2881 gcgtttaagg gcaccaataa ctgccttaaa aaaattacgc cccgccctgc cactcatcgc
     2941 agtcggccta ttggttaaaa aatgagctga tttaacaaaa atttaacgcg aattttaaca
     3001 aaatattaac gcttacaatt tccattcgcc attcaggctg cgcaactgtt gggaagggcg
     3061 atcggtgcgg gcctcttcgc tattacgcca gctggcgaaa gggggatgtg ctgcaaggcg
     3121 attaagttgg gtaacgccag ggttttccca gtcacgacgt tgtaaaacga cggccagtga
     3181 gcgcgcgtaa tacgactcac tatagggcga attggagctc ttatttatta cgctggatga
     3241 tgtagtccgc tagcgcttcc agtgccgagg tatcgagtga ctgttcagcc agttgtttca
     3301 gcgactgacg ggcatcgtcg atcagatccc gggctttctt ccgggcttgc tcaagaccca
     3361 gaagtgcagg gtaggtactt ttaccaagtt gctggtcggc accctggcgt tttcccaacg
     3421 ttgcagtatc tcccaccaca tccaggatgt catcctgaac ctggaaggca aggccgatgc
     3481 tctctgcata cttgtcgagt accggcagag cacgacgtcc tttatctccg gcgcttaatg
     3541 caccaaggcg aacggcggcg cgaatcaatg cgccggtttt atgacgatga atacgctcaa
     3601 gcgcgtccag aggtacgtgt ttgccttccg cgtctaaatc taatgcctga ccaccgcaca
     3661 ttccggcaat accactggcg ctcgccagtt cagaaatcat cgaaattctg tcgcggtccg
     3721 acacttccgg catatcggca tcgcttaaaa tcgagaacgc cagcgtttgt aaagcgtcgc
     3781 cagcgagaat cgcgtttgct tcgccaaact tcacatggca ggttggcaaa ccgcgacgca
     3841 gatcgtcatc atccattgcc ggtaaatcat catgaattaa tgagtaagcg tggatacact
     3901 caacggcggc agcgggtgcg tccagcgtgt ttgtgctaac gccgaacata tgaccggtgg
     3961 cataaaccag gaaaggtcgc aggcgcttac cacctaataa tgcgccatac tgcatggttt
     4021 cgaccacggg agtgttctga aagggcagtg gggcgataaa acggctcagc gcctggttgg
     4081 cctgcttaac gcaggcttcg agttgctgcg gaaagtccat tactcattcc tcctccgcgg
     4141 tggcggccgc tctagaacta gtggatcccc cgggttattt aagctgggta aatgcagata
     4201 atcgttttct ggcttcgcga tttgtcgcct gcatcaccat ccacggactg aacgcccacg
     4261 gcgtggcatc aataccgtgt aatacatctg ctaaatcaca ccattgataa tccatcactt
     4321 catcatcatt gatctgtaac gcactagtgg tgcgtgcggc aaataccgga cacacttcat
     4381 tttccacaat gccactcgga tcggtggcgc ggtagcgaaa gtcaggatag atagattcag
     4441 gaggcgtaat ttccacgcca agctcataac ggcaacggcg gatcactgcg tcttcgttgc
     4501 tttctcccag ttgtgggtgc ccacaaaccg agttagtcca cacgccaggc catgcttttt
     4561 tgctcagtgc gcggcgggta actaataatt gtcctttggc attaaacagc caactggaga
     4621 acgcgagatg taagcgggtg tctgccgtgt gtgcggcata cttttccagc gtacccgtgg
     4681 gaactccctg tgcattcaat aaaatgacgt gttccgtttg catatagtaa tcctcctccc
     4741 gggctgcagt tattcctttg gtagaccagt ctttgcgtca atcaaagatt cgtttgtttc
     4801 ttgtgggcct gaaccgactt gagttaaaat cactctggca acatcctttt gcaactcaag
     4861 atccaattca cgtgcagtaa agttagatga ttcaaattga tggttgaaag cctcaagctg
     4921 ctcagtagta aatttcttgt cccatccagg aacagagcca aacaatttat agataaatgc
     4981 aaagagtttc gactcatttt cagctaagta gtacaacaca gcatttggac ctgcatcaaa
     5041 cgtgtatgca acgattgttt ctccgtaaaa ctgattaatg gtgtggcacc aactgatgat
     5101 acgcttggaa gtgtcattca tgtagaatat tggagggaaa gagtccaaac atgtggcatg
     5161 gaaagagttg gaatccatca ttgtttcctt tgcaaaggtg gcgaaatctt tttcaacaat
     5221 ggctttacgc atgacttcaa atctctttgg tacgacatgt tcaattcttt ctttaaatag
     5281 ttcggaggtt gccacggtca attgcatacc ctgagtggaa ctcacatcct ttttaatatc
     5341 gctgacaact aggacacaag ctttcatctg aggccagtca gagctgtctg cgatttgtac
     5401 tgccatggaa tcatgaccat cttcagcttt tcccatttcc caggccacgt atccgccaaa
     5461 caacgatcta caagctgaac cagacccctt tcttgctatt ctagatattt ctgaagttga
     5521 ctgtggtaat tggtataact tagcaattgc agagaccaat gcagcaaagc cagcagcgga
     5581 ggaagctaaa ccagctgctg taggaaagtt attttcggag acaatgtgga gtttccattg
     5641 agataatgtg ggcaatgagg cgtccttcga ttccatttcc tttcttaatt ggcgtaggtc
     5701 gcgcagacaa ttttgagttc tttcattgtc gatgctgtgt ggttctccat ttaaccacaa
     5761 agtgtcgcgt tcaaactcag gtgcagtagc cgcagaggtc aacgttctga ggtcatcttg
     5821 cgataaagtc actgatatgg acgaattggt gggcagattc aacttcgtgt cccttttccc
     5881 ccaatactta agggttgcga tgttgacggg tgcggtaacg gatgctgtgt aaacggtcat
     5941 gagtattacc tcctatttat caagataagt ttccggatct ttttctttcc taacacccca
     6001 gtcagcctga gttacatcca gccattgaac cttagaaaat cttttgtcat tagcggtttg
     6061 agccctaaga tcaacatctt gcttagtaat cactgcaatg gcgtcataac caccagcacc
     6121 aggtattaag caagtaagaa ctccttttaa ggtctggcaa tcatccaata agctagtttg
     6181 tacgggaggt tcgatatcgg caccagattc tttagttatt tttctaaagg aacgtctaat
     6241 tgtggcaact gcatctctaa cttctgtgat ttcaggatac ttttgacagg tacagtcatt
     6301 cctctcaaga gactcaaata tctgatcgct gtaatcgtca tgagtctcgt gtaagcgatc
     6361 tagtttagat agtccatcca taaatctaga atttgcatga tcgagttctg tatatatttt
     6421 caagctttct ggcatatgcg aatcatacca attttttacc ttctggacca gttttactgt
     6481 ttctgaacca ttcttaatat cgcccatcca taaagttaat cccgaaggta aatggttact
     6541 tttaatcgta atattccagt cttcttcatc aaccaaatgc gccagtttac tgccgtaagt
     6601 agcacttcca atatctggca aattagagat taatgcgggt gggaatcttc tatatctgat
     6661 agatccatat gctgccgccg ctacatcaaa cccgcttcca attttaccct gagcttgaca
     6721 atgagcaact tgtgctaaat tatgaataac ttctctatat ttgtctacat tattttccag
     6781 gtccgataca aaaaaggagg ccaaagctgt agttaaaact gtgactaaac ctgccgagga
     6841 gcccagccct gttttgggaa cttcttcaat tctgtgcgaa tgaaaactca atcttctgtt
     6901 gccacgatgt tcggtaacgc tatcctcctg agaatggtag gcatcatcag agaaaatatc
     6961 aataacgaac aagtttctat tgcagtagtc gtccatgtta ggtttaaagt agctaaatac
     7021 gttagcgata actttttcaa tgaaagggtt cttagatccg cctatcgaaa caggaatgaa
     7081 gccactttta ggacttatat ggtacagcca ctccccatct ttaaattgtt tacttttcac
     7141 acgcacttca aacttatcag acccttgcaa tgaaccgtaa ggatgggcta cagcatgcat
     7201 tcttgccgat aatccgacta caaatgcttc atattttgta tctaaaacta aatatccacc
     7261 agctagtaac gctttccctg gggcactgaa ggctctcaac tctgacattt gatctgcctc
     7321 ctatgaagtc catggnaaat tcgtgtttcc tggcaataat agatcgtcaa tttgttgctt
     7381 tgtggtagtt ttattttcaa ataattggaa tactagggat ttgattttaa gatctttatt
     7441 caaatttttt gcgcttaaca aacagcagcc agtcccaccc aagtctgttt caaatgtctc
     7501 gtaactaaaa tcatcttgca atttcttttt gaagctgtca atttgctctt gagtaatgtc
     7561 tcttcgtaac aaagtcaaag agcaaccgcc gccaccagca ccggtaagtt ttgtggagcc
     7621 aattctcaaa tcatcgctca gatttttaat aagttctaat ccaggatgag aaacaccgat
     7681 tgagacaagc agtccatgat ttattcttat caattccaat agttgttcat acagttcatt
     7741 attagtttct acagcctcgt catcggtgcc tttacattta cttaacttag tcatgatctc
     7801 taagccttgt agggcacatt cacccatggc atctagaatt ggcttcataa cttcaggaaa
     7861 tttctcggtg accaacacac gaacgcgagc aacaagatct tttgtagacc ttggaattct
     7921 agtataggtt aggatcattg gaatggctgg gaaatcatct aagaacttaa aattgtttgt
     7981 gtttattgtt ccattatgtg agtctttttc aaatagcagg gcattaccat aagtggccac
     8041 agcgttatct attcctgaag gggtaccgtg aatacacttt tcacctatga aggcccattg
     8101 attcactata tgcttatcgt tttctgacag cttttccaag tcattagatc ctattaaccc
     8161 ccccaagtag gccatagcta aggccagtga tacagaaata gaggcgcttg agcccaaccc
     8221 agcaccgatg ggtaaagtag actttaaaga aaacttaata ttcttggcat gggggcatag
     8281 gcaaacaaac atatacagga aacaaaacgc tgcatggtag tggaaggatt cggatagttg
     8341 agctaacaac ggatccaaaa gactaacgag ttcctgagac aagccatcgg tggcttgttg
     8401 agccttggcc aatttttggg agtttacttg atcctcggtg atggcattga aatcattgat
     8461 ggaccactta tgattaaagc taatgtccgg gaagtccaat tcaatagtat ctggtgcaga
     8521 tgactcgctt attagcaggt aggttctcaa cgcagacaca ctagcagcga cggcaggctt
     8581 gttgtacaca gcagagtgtt caccaaaaat aataaccttt cccggtgcag aagttaagaa
     8641 cggtaatgac atggttaatt cctcctactg caggaattcg atatcaagct tatcgatacc
     8701 gtcgacctcg agggggggcc cggtacccag cttttgttcc ctttagtgag ggttaattgc
     8761 gcgcttggcg taatcatggt catagctgtt tcctgtgtga aattgttatc cgctcacaat
     8821 tccacacaac atacgagccg gaagcataaa gtgtaaagcc tggggtgcct aatgagtgag
     8881 ctaactcaca ttaattgcgt tgcgctcact gcccgctttc cagtcgggaa acctgtcgtg
     8941 ccagctgcat taatgaatcg gccaacgcgc ggggagaggc ggtttgcgta ttgggcgcat
     9001 ttgcgcattc acagttctcc gcaagaattg attggctcca attcttggag tggtgaatcc
     9061 gttagcgagg tgccgccggc ttccattcag gtcgaggtgg cccggctcca tgcaccgcga
     9121 cgcaacgcgg ggaggcagac aaggtatagg gcggcgccta caatccatgc caacccgttc
     9181 catgtgctcg ccgaggcggc ataaatcgcc gtgacgatca gcggtccagt gatcgaagtt
     9241 aggctggtaa gagccgcgag cgatccttga agctgtccct gatggtcgtc atctacctgc
     9301 ctggacagca tggcctgcaa cgcgggcatc ccgatgccgc cggaagcgag aagaatcata
     9361 atggggaagg ccatccagcc tcgcgtcgcg aacgccagca agacgtagcc cagcgcgtcg
     9421 gccgccatgc cggcgataat ggcctgcttc tcgccgaaac gtttggtggc gggaccagtg
     9481 acgaaggctt gagcgagggc gtgcaagatt ccgaataccg caagcgacag gccgatcatc
     9541 gtcgcgctcc agcgaaagcg gtcctcgccg aaaatgaccc agagcgctgc cggcacctgt
     9601 cctacgagtt gcatgataaa gaagacagtc ataagtgcgg cgacgatagt catgccccgc
     9661 gcccaccgga aggagctgac tgggttgaag gctctcaagg gcatcggtcg acgctctccc
     9721 ttatgcgact cctgcattag gaagcagccc agtagtaggt tgaggccgtt gagcaccgcc
     9781 gccgcaagga atggtgcatg caaggagatg gcgcccaaca gtcccccggc cacggggcct
     9841 gccaccatac ccacgccgaa acaagcgctc atgagcccga agtggcgagc ccgatcttcc
     9901 ccatcggtga tgtcggcgat ataggcgcca gcaaccgcac ctgtggcgcc ggtgatgccg
     9961 gccacgatgc gtccggcgta gaggatccac aggacgggtg tggtcgccat gatcgcgtag
    10021 tcgatagtgg ctccaagtag cgaagcgagc aggactgggc ggcggccaaa gcggtcggac
    10081 agtgctccga gaacgggtgc gcatagaaat tgcatcaacg catatagcgc tagcagcacg
    10141 ccatagtgac tggcgatgct gtcggaatgg acgatatccc gcaagaggcc cggcagtacc
    10201 ggcataacca agcctatgcc tacagcatcc agggtgacgg tgccgaggat gacgatgagc
    10261 gcattgttag atttcataca cggtgcctga ctgcgttagc aatttaactg tgataaacta
    10321 ccgcattaaa gcttatcgat gataagctgt caaacatgag aattcttgaa gacgaaaggg
    10381 cctcgtgata cgcctatttt tataggttaa tgtcatgata ataatggttt cttagacgtc
    10441 aggtggcact tttcggggaa atgtgcgcgc ccgcgttcct gctggcgctg ggcctgtttc
    10501 tggcgctgga cttcccgctg ttccgtcagc agcttttcgc ccacggcctt gatgatcgcg
    10561 gcggccttgg cctgcatatc ccgattcaac ggccccaggg cgtccagaac gggcttcagg
    10621 cgctcccgaa ggt    
//
