# Supplementary material for: Using Engineered Escherichia coli to Synthesize Squalene with Optimized Manipulation of Squalene Synthase and Mevalonate Pathway
Source: bioRxiv preprint, doi:10.1101/2020.10.28.360032, version 1 (2020-10-29)
Supplement: Plasmids' Maps [file 360032_file02.zip › Supplmentary material/pRG.gbk]

LOCUS       Exported                5140 bp ds-DNA     circular SYN 14-SEP-2020
DEFINITION  .
ACCESSION   .
VERSION     .
KEYWORDS    .
SOURCE      synthetic DNA construct
  ORGANISM  synthetic DNA construct
REFERENCE   1  (bases 1 to 5140)
  AUTHORS   ��ҹ��
  TITLE     Direct Submission
  JOURNAL   Exported Sep 14, 2020 from SnapGene 4.1.9
            http://www.snapgene.com
FEATURES             Location/Qualifiers
     source          1..5140
                     /organism="synthetic DNA construct"
                     /mol_type="other DNA"
     misc_feature    3..803
                     /label=p15A
                     /note="color: #8080c0"
     misc_feature    complement(1091..2173)
                     /label=LacI
                     /note="color: #ffff80; direction: LEFT"
     misc_feature    complement(2174..2255)
                     /label=Constitutive Promoter + RBS (DNA2.0 Vector)
                     /note="color: #00ff00; direction: LEFT"
     misc_feature    2256..2305
                     /label=Random Spacer
                     /note="color: #ff80c0"
     misc_feature    2306..2361
                     /label=pTac Minimal Promoter
                     /note="color: #00ff00"
     misc_RNA        2362..2436
                     /label=RiboJ
                     /note="color: #008080; direction: RIGHT"
     protein_bind    complement(2438..2443)
                     /label=BsaI
                     /note="color: #ff0000; direction: LEFT"
     promoter        2444..2565
                     /label=lacZ promoter
                     /label=lacZ\promoter
                     /note="/vntifkey=30"
                     /note="color: #ffff00"
     CDS             complement(2566..2742)
                     /label=lacZ'
                     /note="color: #0000ff; direction: LEFT"
     protein_bind    2746..2751
                     /label=BsaI
                     /label=BsaI(1)
                     /note="color: #008000"
     misc_feature    2760..2839
                     /label=Terminator
                     /note="color: #ff0000"
     CDS             3282..3941
                     /label=AmpR
                     /note="color: #0000ff; direction: RIGHT"
ORIGIN
        1 gctagcggag tgtatactgg cttactatgt tggcactgat gagggtgtca gtgaagtgct
       61 tcatgtggca ggagaaaaaa ggctgcaccg gtgcgtcagc agaatatgtg atacaggata
      121 tattccgctt cctcgctcac tgactcgcta cgctcggtcg ttcgactgcg gcgagcggaa
      181 atggcttacg aacggggcgg agatttcctg gaagatgcca ggaagatact taacagggaa
      241 gtgagagggc cgcggcaaag ccgtttttcc ataggctccg cccccctgac aagcatcacg
      301 aaatctgacg ctcaaatcag tggtggcgaa acccgacagg actataaaga taccaggcgt
      361 ttccccctgg cggctccctc gtgcgctctc ctgttcctgc ctttcggttt accggtgtca
      421 ttccgctgtt atggccgcgt ttgtctcatt ccacgcctga cactcagttc cgggtaggca
      481 gttcgctcca agctggactg tatgcacgaa ccccccgttc agtccgaccg ctgcgcctta
      541 tccggtaact atcgtcttga gtccaacccg gaaagacatg caaaagcacc actggcagca
      601 gccactggta attgatttag aggagttagt cttgaagtca tgcgccggtt aaggctaaac
      661 tgaaaggaca agttttggtg actgcgctcc tccaagccag ttacctcggt tcaaagagtt
      721 ggtagctcag agaaccttcg aaaaaccgcc ctgcaaggcg gttttttcgt tttcagagca
      781 agagattacg cgcagaccaa aacgatctca agaagatcat cttattaatc agataaaata
      841 tttgctcatg agcccgaagt ggcgagcccg atcttcccca tcggtgatgt cggcgatata
      901 ggcgccagca accgcacctg tggcgccggt gatgccggcc acgatgcgtc cggcgtagag
      961 gatctgctca tgtttgacag cttatcatcg atgcataatg tgcctgtcaa atggacgaag
     1021 cagggattct gcaaacccta tgctactccc tcgagccgtc aattgtctga ttcgttacca
     1081 attagaattc tcactgcccg ctttccagtc gggaaacctg tcgtgccagc tgcattaatg
     1141 aatcggccaa cgcgcgggga gaggcggttt gcgtattggg cgccagggtg gtttttcttt
     1201 tcaccagtga gactggcaac agctgattgc ccttcaccgc ctggccctga gagagttgca
     1261 gcaagcggtc cacgctggtt tgccccagca ggcgaaaatc ctgtttgatg gtggttaacg
     1321 gcgggatata acatgagcta tcttcggtat cgtcgtatcc cactaccgag atatccgcac
     1381 caacgcgcag cccggactcg gtaatggcgc gcattgcgcc cagcgccatc tgatcgttgg
     1441 caaccagcat cgcagtggga acgatgccct cattcagcat ttgcatggtt tgttgaaaac
     1501 cggacatggc actccagtcg ccttcccgtt ccgctatcgg ctgaatttga ttgcgagtga
     1561 gatatttatg ccagccagcc agacgcagac gcgccgagac agaacttaat gggcccgcta
     1621 acagcgcgat ttgctggtga cccaatgcga ccagatgctc cacgcccagt cgcgtaccgt
     1681 cctcatggga gaaaataata ctgttgatgg gtgtctggtc agagacatca agaaataacg
     1741 ccggaacatt agtgcaggca gcttccacag caatggcatc ctggtcatcc agcggatagt
     1801 taatgatcag cccactgacg cgttgcgcga gaagattgtg caccgccgct ttacaggctt
     1861 cgacgccgct tcgttctacc atcgacacca ccacgctggc acccagttga tcggcgcgag
     1921 atttaatcgc cgcgacaatt tgcgacggcg cgtgcagggc cagactggag gtggcaacgc
     1981 caatcagcaa cgactgtttg cccgccagtt gttgtgccac gcggttggga atgtaattca
     2041 gctccgccat cgccgcttcc actttttccc gcgttttcgc agaaacgtgg ctggcctggt
     2101 tcaccacgcg ggaaacggtc tgataagaga caccggcata ctctgcgaca tcgtataacg
     2161 ttactggttt catattcacc accctgaatt gactctcttc cgggcgctat catgccatac
     2221 cgcgaaaggt tttgcgccat tcgatggcgc gccgcttcgt caggccacat agctttcttg
     2281 ttctgatcgg aacgatcgtt ggctgtgttg acaattaatc atcggctcgt ataatgtgtg
     2341 gaattgtgag cgctcacaat tagctgtcac cggatgtgct ttccggtctg atgagtccgt
     2401 gaggacgaaa cagcctctac aaataatttt gtttaatgag accgcgcaac gcaattaatg
     2461 tgagttagct cactcattag gcaccccagg ctttacactt tatgcttccg gctcgtatgt
     2521 tgtgtggaat tgtgagcgga taacaatttc acacaggaaa cagctatgac catgattacg
     2581 gattcactgg ccgtcgtttt acaacgtcgt gactgggaaa accctggcgt tacccaactt
     2641 aatcgccttg cagcacatcc ccctttcgcc agctggcgta atagcgaaga ggcccgcacc
     2701 gatcgccctt cccaacagtt gcgcagcctg aatggcgaat ggtaaggtct cctactagtc
     2761 caggcatcaa ataaaacgaa aggctcagtc gaaagactgg gcctttcgtt ttatctgttg
     2821 tttgtcggtg aacgctctcc tgagtaggac aaatccgccg ggagcggatt tgaacgttgc
     2881 gaagcaacgg cccggagggt ggcgggcagg acgcccgcca taaactgcca ggcatcaaat
     2941 taagcagaag gccatcctga cggatggcct ttttgcgttt ctacaaactc ttttgtttat
     3001 ttttctaaat acattcaaat atgtatccgc tcatgagaca ataaccctga taaatgcttc
     3061 aataatattg aaaaaggaag actatgagta ttcaacattt ccgtgtcgcc cttattccct
     3121 tttttgcggc attttgcctt cctgtttttg ctcacccaga aacgctggtg aaagtaaaag
     3181 atgctgaaga tcagttgggt gcacgagtgg gttacatcga actggatctc aacagcggta
     3241 agatccttga gagttttcgc cccgaagaac gttttccaat gatgagcact tttaaagttc
     3301 tgctatgtgg cgcggtatta tcccgtgttg acgccgggca agagcaactc ggtcgccgca
     3361 tacactattc tcagaatgac ttggttgagt actcaccagt cacagaaaag catcttacgg
     3421 atggcatgac agtaagagaa ttatgcagtg ctgccataac catgagtgat aacactgcgg
     3481 ccaacttact tctgacaacg atcggaggac cgaaggagct aaccgctttt ttgcacaaca
     3541 tgggggatca tgtaactcgc cttgatcgtt gggaaccgga gctgaatgaa gccataccaa
     3601 acgacgagcg tgacaccacg atgcctgcag caatggcaac aacgttgcgc aaactattaa
     3661 ctggcgaact acttactcta gcttcccggc aacaattaat agactggatg gaggcggata
     3721 aagttgcagg accacttctg cgctcggccc ttccggctgg ctggtttatt gctgataaat
     3781 ctggagccgg tgagcgtgga tctcgcggta tcattgcagc actggggcca gatggtaagc
     3841 cctcccgtat cgtagttatc tacacgacgg ggagtcaggc aactatggat gaacgaaata
     3901 gacagatcgc tgagataggt gcctcactga ttaagcattg gtaactgtca gaccaagttt
     3961 actcatatat actttagatt gattnnnnnn nnnnnnnnnn nnnnnnnnnn nnnnnnnnnn
     4021 nnnnnnnnnn nnnnnnnnnn nnnnnnnnnn nnnnnnnnnn nnnnnnnnnn nnnnnnnnnn
     4081 nnnnnnnnnn nnnnnnnnnn nnnnnnnnnc nnnnnnnnnn nnnnnnnnnn nnnnnnnnnn
     4141 nnnnnnnnnn nnnnnnnnnn nnnnnnnnnn nnnnnnnnnn nnnnnnnnnn nnnnnnnnnn
     4201 nnnnnnnnnn nnnnnnnnnn nnnnnnnnnn nnnnnnnnnn nnnnnnnnnn ncctttgacg
     4261 ttggagtcca cgttctttaa tagtggactc ttgttccaaa cttgaacaac actcaaccct
     4321 atctcgggct attcttttga tttataaggg attttgccga tttcggccta ttggttaaaa
     4381 aatgagctga tttaacaaaa atttaacgcg aattttaaca aaatattaac gtttacaatt
     4441 taaaaggatc taggtgaaga tcctttttga taatctcatg accaaaatcc cttaacgtga
     4501 gttttcgttc cactgagcgt cagaccccgt agaaaagatc aaaggatctt cttgagatcc
     4561 tttttttctg cgcgtaatct gctgcttgca aacaaaaaaa ccaccgctac cagcggtggt
     4621 ttgtttgccg gatcaagagc taccaactct ttttccgaag gtaactggct tcagcagagc
     4681 gcagatacca aatactgtcc ttctagtgta gccgtagtta ggccaccact tcaagaactc
     4741 tgtagcaccg cctacatacc tcgctctgct aatcctgtta ccagtcaggc atttgagaag
     4801 cacacggtca cactgcttcc ggtagtcaat aaaccggtaa accagcaata gacataagcg
     4861 gctatttaac gaccctgccc tgaaccgacg accgggtcga atttgctttc gaatttctgc
     4921 cattcatccg cttattatca cttattcagg cgtagcacca ggcgtttaag ggcaccaata
     4981 actgccttaa aaaaattacg ccccgccctg ccactcatcg cagtactgtt gtaattcatt
     5041 aagcattctg ccgacatgga agccatcaca gacggcatga tgaacctgaa tcgccagcgg
     5101 catcagcacc ttgtcgcctt gcgtataata tttgcccatg
//
