# Supplementary material for: Using Engineered Escherichia coli to Synthesize Squalene with Optimized Manipulation of Squalene Synthase and Mevalonate Pathway
Source: bioRxiv preprint, doi:10.1101/2020.10.28.360032, version 1 (2020-10-29)
Supplement: Plasmids' Maps [file 360032_file02.zip › Supplmentary material/pTYT-hSQS.gbk]

LOCUS       Exported                6513 bp ds-DNA     circular SYN 14-SEP-2020
DEFINITION  .
ACCESSION   .
VERSION     .
KEYWORDS    .
SOURCE      synthetic DNA construct
  ORGANISM  synthetic DNA construct
REFERENCE   1  (bases 1 to 6513)
  AUTHORS   �ﳿ�
  TITLE     Direct Submission
  JOURNAL   Exported Sep 14, 2020 from SnapGene 4.1.9
            http://www.snapgene.com
FEATURES             Location/Qualifiers
     source          1..6513
                     /organism="synthetic DNA construct"
                     /mol_type="other DNA"
     rep_origin      1..456
                     /direction=RIGHT
                     /label=f1 ori
                     /note="f1 bacteriophage origin of replication; arrow 
                     indicates direction of (+) strand synthesis"
                     /note="color: #ffff00"
     CDS             complement(549..1364)
                     /codon_start=1
                     /gene="aph(3')-Ia"
                     /product="aminoglycoside phosphotransferase"
                     /label=KanR
                     /note="confers resistance to kanamycin"
                     /note="color: #ccffcc"
                     /translation="MSHIQRETSCSRPRLNSNMDADLYGYKWARDNVGQSGATIYRLYG
                     KPDAPELFLKHGKGSVANDVTDEMVRLNWLTEFMPLPTIKHFIRTPDDAWLLTTAIPGK
                     TAFQVLEEYPDSGENIVDALAVFLRRLHSIPVCNCPFNSDRVFRLAQAQSRMNNGLVDA
                     SDFDDERNGWPVEQVWKEMHKLLPFSPDSVVTHGDFSLDNLIFDEGKLIGCIDVGRVGI
                     ADRYQDLAILWNCLGEFSPSLQKRLFQKYGIDNPDMNKLQFHLMLDEFF"
     rep_origin      1486..2074
                     /direction=RIGHT
                     /label=ori
                     /note="high-copy-number ColE1/pMB1/pBR322/pUC origin of 
                     replication"
                     /note="color: #ffff00"
     CDS             complement(2504..2695)
                     /codon_start=1
                     /gene="rop"
                     /product="Rop protein"
                     /label=rop
                     /note="color: #993366"
                     /translation="MTKQEKTALNMARFIRSQTLTLLEKLNELDADEQADICESLHDHA
                     DELYRSCLARFGDDGENL"
     CDS             complement(3504..4586)
                     /codon_start=1
                     /gene="lacI"
                     /product="lac repressor"
                     /label=lacI
                     /note="The lac repressor binds to the lac operator to 
                     inhibit transcription in E. coli. This inhibition can be 
                     relieved by adding lactose or 
                     isopropyl-beta-D-thiogalactopyranoside (IPTG)."
                     /note="color: #993366"
                     /translation="MKPVTLYDVAEYAGVSYQTVSRVVNQASHVSAKTREKVEAAMAEL
                     NYIPNRVAQQLAGKQSLLIGVATSSLALHAPSQIVAAIKSRADQLGASVVVSMVERSGV
                     EACKAAVHNLLAQRVSGLIINYPLDDQDAIAVEAACTNVPALFLDVSDQTPINSIIFSH
                     EDGTRLGVEHLVALGHQQIALLAGPLSSVSARLRLAGWHKYLTRNQIQPIAEREGDWSA
                     MSGFQQTMQMLNEGIVPTAMLVANDQMALGAMRAITESGLRVGADISVVGYDDTEDSSC
                     YIPPLTTIKQDFRLLGQTSVDRLLQLSQGQAVKGNQLLPVSLVKRKTTLAPNTQTASPR
                     ALADSLMQLARQVSRLESGQ"
     promoter        complement(4587..4664)
                     /gene="lacI"
                     /label=lacI promoter
                     /note="color: #ffffff; direction: LEFT"
     misc_feature    4973..5022
                     /label=Random Spacer
                     /note="color: #ff80c0"
     misc_feature    5023..5078
                     /label=pTac Minimal Promoter
                     /note="color: #00ff00"
     misc_RNA        5079..5153
                     /label=RiboJ
                     /note="color: #008080; direction: RIGHT"
     RBS             5155..5166
                     /note="strong bacterial ribosome binding site (Elowitz and 
                     Leibler, 2000)"
                     /note="color: #a6acb3"
     CDS             5173..6426
                     /codon_start=1
                     /label=hSQS
                     /note="color: #993366"
                     /translation="MEFVKCLGHPEEFYNLVRFRIGGKRKVMPKMDQDSLSSSLKTCYK
                     YLNQTSRSFAAVIQALDGEMRNAVCIFYLVLRALDTLEDDMTISVEKKVPLLHNFHSFL
                     YQPDWRFMESKEKDRQVLEDFPTISLEFRNLAEKYQTVIADICRRMGIGMAEFLDKHVT
                     SEQEWDKYCHYVAGLVGIGLSRLFSASEFEDPLVGEDTERANSMGLFLQKTNIIRDYLE
                     DQQGGREFWPQEVWSRYVKKLGDFAKPENIDLAVQCLNELITNALHHIPDVITYLSRLR
                     NQSVFNFCAIPQVMAIATLAACYNNQQVFKGAVKIRKGQAVTLMMDATNMPAVKAIIYQ
                     YMEEIYHRIPDSDPSSSKTRQIISTIRTQNLPNCQLISRSHYSPIYLSFVMLLAALSWQ
                     YLTTLSQVTEDYVQTGEH"
     misc_feature    6434..6513
                     /label=Terminator
                     /note="color: #ff0000"
ORIGIN
        1 nnnnnnnnnn nnnnnnnnnn nnnnnnnnnn nnnnnnnnnn nnnnnnnnnn nnnnnnnnnn
       61 nnnnnnnnnn nnnnnnnnnn nnnnnnnnnn nnnnnnnnnn nnnnnnnnnn nnnnnnnnnn
      121 nnnncnnnnn nnnnnnnnnn nnnnnnnnnn nnnnnnnnnn nnnnnnnnnn nnnnnnnnnn
      181 nnnnnnnnnn nnnnnnnnnn nnnnnnnnnn nnnnnnannn nnnnnnnnnn nnnnnnnnnn
      241 nnnnnnnnnn nnnnnnnnnn nnnnnncctt tgacgttgga gtccacgttc tttaatagtg
      301 gactcttgtt ccaaactgga acaacactca accctatctc ggtctattct tttgatttat
      361 aagggatttt gccgatttcg gcctattggt taaaaaatga gctgatttaa caaaaattta
      421 acgcgaattt taacaaaata ttaacgttta caatttcagg tggcactttt cggggaaatg
      481 tgcgcggaac ccctatttgt ttatttttct aaatacattc aaatatgtat ccgctcatga
      541 attaattctt agaaaaactc atcgagcatc aaatgaaact gcaatttatt catatcagga
      601 ttatcaatac catatttttg aaaaagccgt ttctgtaatg aaggagaaaa ctcaccgagg
      661 cagttccata ggatggcaag atcctggtat cggtctgcga ttccgactcg tccaacatca
      721 atacaaccta ttaatttccc ctcgtcaaaa ataaggttat caagtgagaa atcaccatga
      781 gtgacgactg aatccggtga gaatggcaaa agtttatgca tttctttcca gacttgttca
      841 acaggccagc cattacgctc gtcatcaaaa tcactcgcat caaccaaacc gttattcatt
      901 cgtgattgcg cctgagcgag acgaaatacg cgatcgctgt taaaaggaca attacaaaca
      961 ggaatcgaat gcaaccggcg caggaacact gccagcgcat caacaatatt ttcacctgaa
     1021 tcaggatatt cttctaatac ctggaatgct gttttcccgg ggatcgcagt ggtgagtaac
     1081 catgcatcat caggagtacg gataaaatgc ttgatggtcg gaagaggcat aaattccgtc
     1141 agccagttta gtctgaccat ctcatctgta acatcattgg caacgctacc tttgccatgt
     1201 ttcagaaaca actctggcgc atcgggcttc ccatacaatc gatagattgt cgcacctgat
     1261 tgcccgacat tatcgcgagc ccatttatac ccatataaat cagcatccat gttggaattt
     1321 aatcgcggcc tagagcaaga cgtttcccgt tgaatatggc tcataacacc ccttgtatta
     1381 ctgtttatgt aagcagacag ttttattgtt catgaccaaa atcccttaac gtgagttttc
     1441 gttccactga gcgtcagacc ccgtagaaaa gatcaaagga tcttcttgag atcctttttt
     1501 tctgcgcgta atctgctgct tgcaaacaaa aaaaccaccg ctaccagcgg tggtttgttt
     1561 gccggatcaa gagctaccaa ctctttttcc gaaggtaact ggcttcagca gagcgcagat
     1621 accaaatact gtccttctag tgtagccgta gttaggccac cacttcaaga actctgtagc
     1681 accgcctaca tacctcgctc tgctaatcct gttaccagtg gctgctgcca gtggcgataa
     1741 gtcgtgtctt accgggttgg actcaagacg atagttaccg gataaggcgc agcggtcggg
     1801 ctgaacgggg ggttcgtgca cacagcccag cttggagcga acgacctaca ccgaactgag
     1861 atacctacag cgtgagctat gagaaagcgc cacgcttccc gaagggagaa aggcggacag
     1921 gtatccggta agcggcaggg tcggaacagg agagcgcacg agggagcttc cagggggaaa
     1981 cgcctggtat ctttatagtc ctgtcgggtt tcgccacctc tgacttgagc gtcgattttt
     2041 gtgatgctcg tcaggggggc ggagcctatg gaaaaacgcc agcaacgcgg cctttttacg
     2101 gttcctggcc ttttgctggc cttttgctca catgttcttt cctgcgttat cccctgattc
     2161 tgtggataac cgtattaccg cctttgagtg agctgatacc gctcgccgca gccgaacgac
     2221 cgagcgcagc gagtcagtga gcgaggaagc ggaagagcgc ctgatgcggt attttctcct
     2281 tacgcatctg tgcggtattt cacaccgcat atatggtgca ctctcagtac aatctgctct
     2341 gatgccgcat agttaagcca gtatacactc cgctatcgct acgtgactgg gtcatggctg
     2401 cgccccgaca cccgccaaca cccgctgacg cgccctgacg ggcttgtctg ctcccggcat
     2461 ccgcttacag acaagctgtg accgtctccg ggagctgcat gtgtcagagg ttttcaccgt
     2521 catcaccgaa acgcgcgagg cagctgcggt aaagctcatc agcgtggtcg tgaagcgatt
     2581 cacagatgtc tgcctgttca tccgcgtcca gctcgttgag tttctccaga agcgttaatg
     2641 tctggcttct gataaagcgg gccatgttaa gggcggtttt ttcctgtttg gtcactgatg
     2701 cctccgtgta agggggattt ctgttcatgg gggtaatgat accgatgaaa cgagagagga
     2761 tgctcacgat acgggttact gatgatgaac atgcccggtt actggaacgt tgtgagggta
     2821 aacaactggc ggtatggatg cggcgggacc agagaaaaat cactcagggt caatgccagc
     2881 gcttcgttaa tacagatgta ggtgttccac agggtagcca gcagcatcct gcgatgcaga
     2941 tccggaacat aatggtgcag ggcgctgact tccgcgtttc cagactttac gaaacacgga
     3001 aaccgaagac cattcatgtt gttgctcagg tcgcagacgt tttgcagcag cagtcgcttc
     3061 acgttcgctc gcgtatcggt gattcattct gctaaccagt aaggcaaccc cgccagccta
     3121 gccgggtcct caacgacagg agcacgatca tgcgcacccg tggggccgcc atgccggcga
     3181 taatggcctg cttctcgccg aaacgtttgg tggcgggacc agtgacgaag gcttgagcga
     3241 gggcgtgcaa gattccgaat accgcaagcg acaggccgat catcgtcgcg ctccagcgaa
     3301 agcggtcctc gccgaaaatg acccagagcg ctgccggcac ctgtcctacg agttgcatga
     3361 taaagaagac agtcataagt gcggcgacga tagtcatgcc ccgcgcccac cggaaggagc
     3421 tgactgggtt gaaggctctc aagggcatcg gtcgagatcc cggtgcctaa tgagtgagct
     3481 aacttacatt aattgcgttg cgctcactgc ccgctttcca gtcgggaaac ctgtcgtgcc
     3541 agctgcatta atgaatcggc caacgcgcgg ggagaggcgg tttgcgtatt gggcgccagg
     3601 gtggtttttc ttttcaccag tgagacgggc aacagctgat tgcccttcac cgcctggccc
     3661 tgagagagtt gcagcaagcg gtccacgctg gtttgcccca gcaggcgaaa atcctgtttg
     3721 atggtggtta acggcgggat ataacatgag ctgtcttcgg tatcgtcgta tcccactacc
     3781 gagatatccg caccaacgcg cagcccggac tcggtaatgg cgcgcattgc gcccagcgcc
     3841 atctgatcgt tggcaaccag catcgcagtg ggaacgatgc cctcattcag catttgcatg
     3901 gtttgttgaa aaccggacat ggcactccag tcgccttccc gttccgctat cggctgaatt
     3961 tgattgcgag tgagatattt atgccagcca gccagacgca gacgcgccga gacagaactt
     4021 aatgggcccg ctaacagcgc gatttgctgg tgacccaatg cgaccagatg ctccacgccc
     4081 agtcgcgtac cgtcttcatg ggagaaaata atactgttga tgggtgtctg gtcagagaca
     4141 tcaagaaata acgccggaac attagtgcag gcagcttcca cagcaatggc atcctggtca
     4201 tccagcggat agttaatgat cagcccactg acgcgttgcg cgagaagatt gtgcaccgcc
     4261 gctttacagg cttcgacgcc gcttcgttct accatcgaca ccaccacgct ggcacccagt
     4321 tgatcggcgc gagatttaat cgccgcgaca atttgcgacg gcgcgtgcag ggccagactg
     4381 gaggtggcaa cgccaatcag caacgactgt ttgcccgcca gttgttgtgc cacgcggttg
     4441 ggaatgtaat tcagctccgc catcgccgct tccacttttt cccgcgtttt cgcagaaacg
     4501 tggctggcct ggttcaccac gcgggaaacg gtctgataag agacaccggc atactctgcg
     4561 acatcgtata acgttactgg tttcacattc accaccctga attgactctc ttccgggcgc
     4621 tatcatgcca taccgcgaaa ggttttgcgc cattcgatgg tgtccgggat ctcgacgctc
     4681 tcccttatgc gactcctgca ttaggaagca gcccagtagt aggttgaggc cgttgagcac
     4741 cgccgccgca aggaatggtg catgcaagga gatggcgccc aacagtcccc cggccacggg
     4801 gcctgccacc atacccacgc cgaaacaagc gctcatgagc ccgaagtggc gagcccgatc
     4861 ttccccatcg gtgatgtcgg cgatataggc gccagcaacc gcacctgtgg cgccggtgat
     4921 gccggccacg atgcgtccgg cgtagaggat cgagatctcg atcccgcgaa atttcgtcag
     4981 gccacatagc tttcttgttc tgatcggaac gatcgttggc tgtgttgaca attaatcatc
     5041 ggctcgtata atgtgtggaa ttgtgagcgc tcacaattag ctgtcaccgg atgtgctttc
     5101 cggtctgatg agtccgtgag gacgaaacag cctctacaaa taattttgtt taagaaagag
     5161 gagaaatact agatggaatt tgtaaaatgt ctaggacacc ccgaggagtt ctacaacctg
     5221 gttcgttttc gtattggcgg taaacgtaaa gttatgccga aaatggatca ggatagcttg
     5281 agcagcagct tgaagacgtg ctacaagtac ctgaaccaaa ccagccgctc cttcgcagct
     5341 gtgatccagg ctctggacgg cgagatgcgt aacgcggttt gtatttttta ccttgtcctg
     5401 cgcgccctcg acaccctgga ggacgatatg accatctccg tggaaaagaa ggtgccgctg
     5461 ctgcacaact tccacagctt cctgtatcag ccggactggc gtttcatgga gtccaaagaa
     5521 aaagatcgtc aagtcttgga ggactttccg accatttctt tagagttccg caacttggct
     5581 gaaaagtacc aaaccgttat cgcggacatc tgtagacgta tgggcattgg catggcggag
     5641 ttcctggaca agcatgttac gtctgaacag gagtgggata aatactgcca ttatgtggcg
     5701 ggcctggttg gcatcggtct gtcccgcctg tttagcgcaa gcgaatttga agacccgctg
     5761 gtcggtgagg acaccgaacg ggcaaatagc atgggtctgt ttttgcaaaa gacgaacatc
     5821 atccgtgatt acttggagga ccagcaaggt ggccgtgagt tctggcctca agaggtgtgg
     5881 tcacgttacg tgaagaaact gggtgatttt gcgaaaccgg aaaatatcga tctggcggtg
     5941 caatgtctga atgaactgat taccaacgcc ctgcaccaca ttccggacgt tattacctat
     6001 ttgtcgcgcc tgcgtaatca aagcgttttc aacttttgcg cgatcccaca ggtaatggcg
     6061 attgcgaccc ttgcggcctg ctataacaac cagcaagttt ttaaaggtgc agtcaaaatc
     6121 cgcaagggtc aggccgtgac cctgatgatg gatgctacga atatgccggc agtgaaagcg
     6181 atcatctatc aatacatgga ggagatctac catcgtattc cggactcgga tccgagtagc
     6241 tctaagacgc gtcagattat ctccaccatt cgcacccaaa acctgccgaa ttgccagctg
     6301 atcagccgta gccattactc cccgatttac ttgtcattcg tgatgctctt ggcggcttta
     6361 tcttggcagt atctgaccac cctgagccag gtgactgaag actatgttca gactggtgag
     6421 cactaatact agtccaggca tcaaataaaa cgaaaggctc agtcgaaaga ctgggccttt
     6481 cgttttatct gttgtttgtc ggtgaacgct ctc
//
