# Supplementary material for: Using Engineered Escherichia coli to Synthesize Squalene with Optimized Manipulation of Squalene Synthase and Mevalonate Pathway
Source: bioRxiv preprint, doi:10.1101/2020.10.28.360032, version 1 (2020-10-29)
Supplement: Plasmids' Maps [file 360032_file02.zip › Supplmentary material/pTYT.gbk]

LOCUS       Exported                5556 bp ds-DNA     circular SYN 14-SEP-2020
DEFINITION  .
ACCESSION   .
VERSION     .
KEYWORDS    .
SOURCE      synthetic DNA construct
  ORGANISM  recombinant plasmid
REFERENCE   1  (bases 1 to 5556)
  AUTHORS   �ﳿ�
  TITLE     Direct Submission
  JOURNAL   Exported Sep 14, 2020 from SnapGene 4.1.9
            http://www.snapgene.com
FEATURES             Location/Qualifiers
     source          1..5556
                     /organism="recombinant plasmid"
                     /mol_type="other DNA"
     rep_origin      1..456
                     /direction=RIGHT
                     /label=f1 ori
                     /note="f1 bacteriophage origin of replication; arrow 
                     indicates direction of (+) strand synthesis"
                     /note="color: #ffff00"
     CDS             complement(549..1364)
                     /codon_start=1
                     /gene="aph(3')-Ia"
                     /product="aminoglycoside phosphotransferase"
                     /label=KanR
                     /note="confers resistance to kanamycin"
                     /note="color: #ccffcc"
                     /translation="MSHIQRETSCSRPRLNSNMDADLYGYKWARDNVGQSGATIYRLYG
                     KPDAPELFLKHGKGSVANDVTDEMVRLNWLTEFMPLPTIKHFIRTPDDAWLLTTAIPGK
                     TAFQVLEEYPDSGENIVDALAVFLRRLHSIPVCNCPFNSDRVFRLAQAQSRMNNGLVDA
                     SDFDDERNGWPVEQVWKEMHKLLPFSPDSVVTHGDFSLDNLIFDEGKLIGCIDVGRVGI
                     ADRYQDLAILWNCLGEFSPSLQKRLFQKYGIDNPDMNKLQFHLMLDEFF"
     rep_origin      1486..2074
                     /direction=RIGHT
                     /label=ori
                     /note="high-copy-number ColE1/pMB1/pBR322/pUC origin of 
                     replication"
                     /note="color: #ffff00"
     CDS             complement(2504..2695)
                     /codon_start=1
                     /gene="rop"
                     /product="Rop protein"
                     /label=rop
                     /note="color: #993366"
                     /translation="MTKQEKTALNMARFIRSQTLTLLEKLNELDADEQADICESLHDHA
                     DELYRSCLARFGDDGENL"
     CDS             complement(3504..4586)
                     /codon_start=1
                     /gene="lacI"
                     /product="lac repressor"
                     /label=lacI
                     /note="The lac repressor binds to the lac operator to 
                     inhibit transcription in E. coli. This inhibition can be 
                     relieved by adding lactose or 
                     isopropyl-beta-D-thiogalactopyranoside (IPTG)."
                     /note="color: #993366"
                     /translation="MKPVTLYDVAEYAGVSYQTVSRVVNQASHVSAKTREKVEAAMAEL
                     NYIPNRVAQQLAGKQSLLIGVATSSLALHAPSQIVAAIKSRADQLGASVVVSMVERSGV
                     EACKAAVHNLLAQRVSGLIINYPLDDQDAIAVEAACTNVPALFLDVSDQTPINSIIFSH
                     EDGTRLGVEHLVALGHQQIALLAGPLSSVSARLRLAGWHKYLTRNQIQPIAEREGDWSA
                     MSGFQQTMQMLNEGIVPTAMLVANDQMALGAMRAITESGLRVGADISVVGYDDTEDSSC
                     YIPPLTTIKQDFRLLGQTSVDRLLQLSQGQAVKGNQLLPVSLVKRKTTLAPNTQTASPR
                     ALADSLMQLARQVSRLESGQ"
     promoter        complement(4587..4664)
                     /gene="lacI"
                     /label=lacI promoter
                     /note="color: #ffffff; direction: LEFT"
     misc_feature    4973..5022
                     /label=Random Spacer
                     /note="color: #ff80c0"
     misc_feature    5023..5078
                     /label=pTac Minimal Promoter
                     /note="color: #00ff00"
     misc_RNA        5079..5153
                     /label=RiboJ
                     /note="color: #008080; direction: RIGHT"
     protein_bind    complement(5155..5160)
                     /label=BsaI
                     /note="color: #ff0000; direction: LEFT"
     promoter        5161..5282
                     /label=lacZ promoter
                     /label=lacZ\promoter
                     /note="/vntifkey=30"
                     /note="color: #ffff00"
     CDS             complement(5283..5459)
                     /label=lacZ'
                     /note="color: #0000ff; direction: LEFT"
     protein_bind    5463..5468
                     /label=BsaI
                     /label=BsaI(1)
                     /note="color: #008000"
     misc_feature    5477..5556
                     /label=Terminator
                     /note="color: #ff0000"
ORIGIN
        1 nnnnnnnnnn nnnnnnnnnn nnnnnnnnnn nnnnnnnnnn nnnnnnnnnn nnnnnnnnnn
       61 nnnnnnnnnn nnnnnnnnnn nnnnnnnnnn nnnnnnnnnn nnnnnnnnnn nnnnnnnnnn
      121 nnnncnnnnn nnnnnnnnnn nnnnnnnnnn nnnnnnnnnn nnnnnnnnnn nnnnnnnnnn
      181 nnnnnnnnnn nnnnnnnnnn nnnnnnnnnn nnnnnnannn nnnnnnnnnn nnnnnnnnnn
      241 nnnnnnnnnn nnnnnnnnnn nnnnnncctt tgacgttgga gtccacgttc tttaatagtg
      301 gactcttgtt ccaaactgga acaacactca accctatctc ggtctattct tttgatttat
      361 aagggatttt gccgatttcg gcctattggt taaaaaatga gctgatttaa caaaaattta
      421 acgcgaattt taacaaaata ttaacgttta caatttcagg tggcactttt cggggaaatg
      481 tgcgcggaac ccctatttgt ttatttttct aaatacattc aaatatgtat ccgctcatga
      541 attaattctt agaaaaactc atcgagcatc aaatgaaact gcaatttatt catatcagga
      601 ttatcaatac catatttttg aaaaagccgt ttctgtaatg aaggagaaaa ctcaccgagg
      661 cagttccata ggatggcaag atcctggtat cggtctgcga ttccgactcg tccaacatca
      721 atacaaccta ttaatttccc ctcgtcaaaa ataaggttat caagtgagaa atcaccatga
      781 gtgacgactg aatccggtga gaatggcaaa agtttatgca tttctttcca gacttgttca
      841 acaggccagc cattacgctc gtcatcaaaa tcactcgcat caaccaaacc gttattcatt
      901 cgtgattgcg cctgagcgag acgaaatacg cgatcgctgt taaaaggaca attacaaaca
      961 ggaatcgaat gcaaccggcg caggaacact gccagcgcat caacaatatt ttcacctgaa
     1021 tcaggatatt cttctaatac ctggaatgct gttttcccgg ggatcgcagt ggtgagtaac
     1081 catgcatcat caggagtacg gataaaatgc ttgatggtcg gaagaggcat aaattccgtc
     1141 agccagttta gtctgaccat ctcatctgta acatcattgg caacgctacc tttgccatgt
     1201 ttcagaaaca actctggcgc atcgggcttc ccatacaatc gatagattgt cgcacctgat
     1261 tgcccgacat tatcgcgagc ccatttatac ccatataaat cagcatccat gttggaattt
     1321 aatcgcggcc tagagcaaga cgtttcccgt tgaatatggc tcataacacc ccttgtatta
     1381 ctgtttatgt aagcagacag ttttattgtt catgaccaaa atcccttaac gtgagttttc
     1441 gttccactga gcgtcagacc ccgtagaaaa gatcaaagga tcttcttgag atcctttttt
     1501 tctgcgcgta atctgctgct tgcaaacaaa aaaaccaccg ctaccagcgg tggtttgttt
     1561 gccggatcaa gagctaccaa ctctttttcc gaaggtaact ggcttcagca gagcgcagat
     1621 accaaatact gtccttctag tgtagccgta gttaggccac cacttcaaga actctgtagc
     1681 accgcctaca tacctcgctc tgctaatcct gttaccagtg gctgctgcca gtggcgataa
     1741 gtcgtgtctt accgggttgg actcaagacg atagttaccg gataaggcgc agcggtcggg
     1801 ctgaacgggg ggttcgtgca cacagcccag cttggagcga acgacctaca ccgaactgag
     1861 atacctacag cgtgagctat gagaaagcgc cacgcttccc gaagggagaa aggcggacag
     1921 gtatccggta agcggcaggg tcggaacagg agagcgcacg agggagcttc cagggggaaa
     1981 cgcctggtat ctttatagtc ctgtcgggtt tcgccacctc tgacttgagc gtcgattttt
     2041 gtgatgctcg tcaggggggc ggagcctatg gaaaaacgcc agcaacgcgg cctttttacg
     2101 gttcctggcc ttttgctggc cttttgctca catgttcttt cctgcgttat cccctgattc
     2161 tgtggataac cgtattaccg cctttgagtg agctgatacc gctcgccgca gccgaacgac
     2221 cgagcgcagc gagtcagtga gcgaggaagc ggaagagcgc ctgatgcggt attttctcct
     2281 tacgcatctg tgcggtattt cacaccgcat atatggtgca ctctcagtac aatctgctct
     2341 gatgccgcat agttaagcca gtatacactc cgctatcgct acgtgactgg gtcatggctg
     2401 cgccccgaca cccgccaaca cccgctgacg cgccctgacg ggcttgtctg ctcccggcat
     2461 ccgcttacag acaagctgtg accgtctccg ggagctgcat gtgtcagagg ttttcaccgt
     2521 catcaccgaa acgcgcgagg cagctgcggt aaagctcatc agcgtggtcg tgaagcgatt
     2581 cacagatgtc tgcctgttca tccgcgtcca gctcgttgag tttctccaga agcgttaatg
     2641 tctggcttct gataaagcgg gccatgttaa gggcggtttt ttcctgtttg gtcactgatg
     2701 cctccgtgta agggggattt ctgttcatgg gggtaatgat accgatgaaa cgagagagga
     2761 tgctcacgat acgggttact gatgatgaac atgcccggtt actggaacgt tgtgagggta
     2821 aacaactggc ggtatggatg cggcgggacc agagaaaaat cactcagggt caatgccagc
     2881 gcttcgttaa tacagatgta ggtgttccac agggtagcca gcagcatcct gcgatgcaga
     2941 tccggaacat aatggtgcag ggcgctgact tccgcgtttc cagactttac gaaacacgga
     3001 aaccgaagac cattcatgtt gttgctcagg tcgcagacgt tttgcagcag cagtcgcttc
     3061 acgttcgctc gcgtatcggt gattcattct gctaaccagt aaggcaaccc cgccagccta
     3121 gccgggtcct caacgacagg agcacgatca tgcgcacccg tggggccgcc atgccggcga
     3181 taatggcctg cttctcgccg aaacgtttgg tggcgggacc agtgacgaag gcttgagcga
     3241 gggcgtgcaa gattccgaat accgcaagcg acaggccgat catcgtcgcg ctccagcgaa
     3301 agcggtcctc gccgaaaatg acccagagcg ctgccggcac ctgtcctacg agttgcatga
     3361 taaagaagac agtcataagt gcggcgacga tagtcatgcc ccgcgcccac cggaaggagc
     3421 tgactgggtt gaaggctctc aagggcatcg gtcgagatcc cggtgcctaa tgagtgagct
     3481 aacttacatt aattgcgttg cgctcactgc ccgctttcca gtcgggaaac ctgtcgtgcc
     3541 agctgcatta atgaatcggc caacgcgcgg ggagaggcgg tttgcgtatt gggcgccagg
     3601 gtggtttttc ttttcaccag tgagacgggc aacagctgat tgcccttcac cgcctggccc
     3661 tgagagagtt gcagcaagcg gtccacgctg gtttgcccca gcaggcgaaa atcctgtttg
     3721 atggtggtta acggcgggat ataacatgag ctgtcttcgg tatcgtcgta tcccactacc
     3781 gagatatccg caccaacgcg cagcccggac tcggtaatgg cgcgcattgc gcccagcgcc
     3841 atctgatcgt tggcaaccag catcgcagtg ggaacgatgc cctcattcag catttgcatg
     3901 gtttgttgaa aaccggacat ggcactccag tcgccttccc gttccgctat cggctgaatt
     3961 tgattgcgag tgagatattt atgccagcca gccagacgca gacgcgccga gacagaactt
     4021 aatgggcccg ctaacagcgc gatttgctgg tgacccaatg cgaccagatg ctccacgccc
     4081 agtcgcgtac cgtcttcatg ggagaaaata atactgttga tgggtgtctg gtcagagaca
     4141 tcaagaaata acgccggaac attagtgcag gcagcttcca cagcaatggc atcctggtca
     4201 tccagcggat agttaatgat cagcccactg acgcgttgcg cgagaagatt gtgcaccgcc
     4261 gctttacagg cttcgacgcc gcttcgttct accatcgaca ccaccacgct ggcacccagt
     4321 tgatcggcgc gagatttaat cgccgcgaca atttgcgacg gcgcgtgcag ggccagactg
     4381 gaggtggcaa cgccaatcag caacgactgt ttgcccgcca gttgttgtgc cacgcggttg
     4441 ggaatgtaat tcagctccgc catcgccgct tccacttttt cccgcgtttt cgcagaaacg
     4501 tggctggcct ggttcaccac gcgggaaacg gtctgataag agacaccggc atactctgcg
     4561 acatcgtata acgttactgg tttcacattc accaccctga attgactctc ttccgggcgc
     4621 tatcatgcca taccgcgaaa ggttttgcgc cattcgatgg tgtccgggat ctcgacgctc
     4681 tcccttatgc gactcctgca ttaggaagca gcccagtagt aggttgaggc cgttgagcac
     4741 cgccgccgca aggaatggtg catgcaagga gatggcgccc aacagtcccc cggccacggg
     4801 gcctgccacc atacccacgc cgaaacaagc gctcatgagc ccgaagtggc gagcccgatc
     4861 ttccccatcg gtgatgtcgg cgatataggc gccagcaacc gcacctgtgg cgccggtgat
     4921 gccggccacg atgcgtccgg cgtagaggat cgagatctcg atcccgcgaa atttcgtcag
     4981 gccacatagc tttcttgttc tgatcggaac gatcgttggc tgtgttgaca attaatcatc
     5041 ggctcgtata atgtgtggaa ttgtgagcgc tcacaattag ctgtcaccgg atgtgctttc
     5101 cggtctgatg agtccgtgag gacgaaacag cctctacaaa taattttgtt taatgagacc
     5161 gcgcaacgca attaatgtga gttagctcac tcattaggca ccccaggctt tacactttat
     5221 gcttccggct cgtatgttgt gtggaattgt gagcggataa caatttcaca caggaaacag
     5281 ctatgaccat gattacggat tcactggccg tcgttttaca acgtcgtgac tgggaaaacc
     5341 ctggcgttac ccaacttaat cgccttgcag cacatccccc tttcgccagc tggcgtaata
     5401 gcgaagaggc ccgcaccgat cgcccttccc aacagttgcg cagcctgaat ggcgaatggt
     5461 aaggtctcct actagtccag gcatcaaata aaacgaaagg ctcagtcgaa agactgggcc
     5521 tttcgtttta tctgttgttt gtcggtgaac gctctc
//
