# Supplementary material for: Using Engineered Escherichia coli to Synthesize Squalene with Optimized Manipulation of Squalene Synthase and Mevalonate Pathway
Source: bioRxiv preprint, doi:10.1101/2020.10.28.360032, version 1 (2020-10-29)
Supplement: Plasmids' Maps [file 360032_file02.zip › Supplmentary material/pMevT.gbk]

LOCUS       Exported                8593 bp ds-DNA     circular SYN 19-APR-2018
DEFINITION  .
ACCESSION   .
VERSION     .
KEYWORDS    pMevT
SOURCE      synthetic DNA construct
  ORGANISM  synthetic DNA construct
REFERENCE   1  (bases 1 to 8593)
  AUTHORS   Martin VJ, Pitera DJ, Withers ST, Newman JD, Keasling JD
  TITLE     Engineering a mevalonate pathway in Escherichia coli for production 
            of terpenoids.
  JOURNAL   Nat Biotechnol. 2003 Jul . 21(7):796-802.
  PUBMED    12778056
REFERENCE   2  (bases 1 to 8593)
  AUTHORS   .
  TITLE     Direct Submission
  JOURNAL   Exported Aug 1, 2020 from SnapGene 4.1.9
            http://www.snapgene.com
FEATURES             Location/Qualifiers
     source          1..8593
                     /organism="synthetic DNA construct"
                     /mol_type="other DNA"
     protein_bind    116..137
                     /label=CAP binding site
                     /bound_moiety="E. coli catabolite activator protein"
                     /note="CAP binding activates transcription in the presence 
                     of cAMP."
                     /note="color: #31849b"
     promoter        152..182
                     /label=lac promoter
                     /note="promoter for the E. coli lac operon"
                     /note="This forward directional feature has 3 segments:
                        1: 152 .. 157 / #ffffff / -35
                        2: 158 .. 175 / #ffffff
                        3: 176 .. 182 / #ffffff / -10"
     protein_bind    190..206
                     /label=lac operator
                     /bound_moiety="lac repressor encoded by lacI"
                     /note="The lac repressor binds to the lac operator to 
                     inhibit transcription in E. coli. This inhibition can be 
                     relieved by adding lactose or 
                     isopropyl-beta-D-thiogalactopyranoside (IPTG)."
                     /note="color: #31849b"
     primer_bind     214..230
                     /label=M13 rev
                     /note="common sequencing primer, one of multiple similar 
                     variants"
                     /note="color: #a020f0; direction: RIGHT"
     promoter        251..269
                     /label=T3 promoter
                     /note="promoter for bacteriophage T3 RNA polymerase"
                     /note="color: #ffffff; direction: RIGHT"
     primer_bind     299..315
                     /label=KS primer
                     /note="common sequencing primer, one of multiple similar 
                     variants"
                     /note="color: #a020f0; direction: RIGHT"
     CDS             380..1564
                     /codon_start=1
                     /label=atoB
                     /note="color: #00ffff"
                     /translation="MKNCVIVSAVRTAIGSFNGSLASTSAIDLGATVIKAAIERAKIDS
                     QHVDEVIMGNVLQAGLGQNPARQALLKSGLAETVCGFTVNKVCGSGLKSVALAAQAIQA
                     GQAQSIVAGGMENMSLAPYLLDAKARSGYRLGDGQVYDVILRDGLMCATHGYHMGITAE
                     NVAKEYGITREMQDELALHSQRKAAAAIESGAFTAEIVPVNVVTRKKTFVFSQDEFPKA
                     NSTAEALGALRPAFDKAGTVTAGNASGINDGAAALVIMEESAALAAGLTPLARIKSYAS
                     GGVPPALMGMGPVPATQKALQLAGLQLADIDLIEANEAFAAQFLAVGKNLGFDSEKVNV
                     NGGAIALGHPIGASGARILVTLLHAMQARDKTLGLATLCIGGGQGIAMVIERLN"
     primer_bind     380..402
                     /label=atoB1-F
                     /note="color: black; sequence: atgaaaaattgtgtcatcgtcag"
     primer_bind     complement(999..1039)
                     /label=atoB1-R
                     /note="color: black; sequence: 
                     cgggaattcgtcttgactgaaCacgaaggttttctttcgag"
     primer_bind     1019..1037
                     /label=atoB2-F
                     /note="color: black; sequence: Gttcagtcaagacgaattcc"
     CDS             complement(1079..1090)
                     /codon_start=1
                     /product="Factor Xa recognition and cleavage site"
                     /label=Factor Xa site
                     /note="color: #cc99b2
                     Cleavage site after base 1078"
                     /translation="IEGR"
     primer_bind     complement(1543..1564)
                     /label=atoB2-R
                     /note="color: black; sequence: ttaattcaaccgttcaatcacc"
     CDS             1578..3053
                     /codon_start=1
                     /label=HMGS
                     /note="color: #00ffff"
                     /translation="MKLSTKLCWCGIKGRLRPQKQQQLHNTNLQMTELKKQKTAEQKTR
                     PQNVGIKGIQIYIPTQCVNQSELEKFDGVSQGKYTIGLGQTNMSFVNDREDIYSMSLTV
                     LSKLIKSYNIDTNKIGRLEVGTETLIDKSKSVKSVLMQLFGENTDVEGIDTLNACYGGT
                     NALFNSLNWIESNAWDGRDAIVVCGDIAIYDKGAARPTGGAGTVAMWIGPDAPIVFDSV
                     RASYMEHAYDFYKPDFTSEYPYVDGHFSLTCYVKALDQVYKSYSKKAISKGLVSDPAGS
                     DALNVLKYFDYNVFHVPTCKLVTKSYGRLLYNDFRANPQLFPEVDAELATRDYDESLTD
                     KNIEKTFVNVAKPFHKERVAQSLIVPTNTGNMYTASVYAAFASLLNYVGSDDLQGKRVG
                     LFSYGSGLAASLYSCKIVGDVQHIIKELDITNKLAKRITETPKDYEAAIELRENAHLKK
                     NFKPQGSIEHLQSGVYYLTNIDDKFRRSYDVKK"
     primer_bind     complement(1581..1638)
                     /label=Primer 2
                     /note="color: black; sequence: 
                     gcttttgcggcctaagtctgcctttaataccacaccaacaaagtttagttgagagttt"
     primer_bind     1581..1638
                     /label=Primer 1
                     /note="color: black; sequence: 
                     aaactctcaactaaactttgttggtgtggtattaaaggcagacttaggccgcaaaagc"
     primer_bind     1620..1637
                     /label=HMGS2-F
                     /note="color: black; sequence: CAGACTTAGGCCGCAAAAG"
     CDS             3016..4575
                     /codon_start=1
                     /label=tHMGR
                     /note="color: #ccffff"
                     /translation="MTNLEDLTMLKNKEDYTMVLTNKTVISGSKVKSLSSAQSSSSGPS
                     SSSEEDDSRDIESLDKKIRPLEELEALLSSGNTKQLKNKEVAALVIHGKLPLYALEKKL
                     GDTTRAVAVRRKALSILAEAPVLASDRLPYKNYDYDRVFGACCENVIGYMPLPVGVIGP
                     LVIDGTSYHIPMATTEGCLVASAMRGCKAINAGGGATTVLTKDGMTRGPVVRFPTLKRS
                     GACKIWLDSEEGQNAIKKAFNSTSRFARLQHIQTCLAGDLLFMRFRTTTGDAMGMNMIS
                     KGVEYSLKQMVEEYGWEDMEVVSVSGNYCTDKKPAAINWIEGRGKSVVAEATIPGDVVR
                     KVLKSDVSALVELNIAKNLVGSAMAGSVGGFNAHAANLVTAVFLALGQDPAQNVESSNC
                     ITLMKEVDGDLRISVSMPSIEVGTIGGGTVLEPQGAMLDLLGVRGPHATAPGTNARQLA
                     RIVACAVLAGELSLCAALAAGHLVQSHMTHNRKPAEPTKPNNLDATDINRLKDGSVTCI
                     KS"
     primer_bind     complement(3028..3053)
                     /label=HMGS2-R
                     /note="color: black; sequence: TTATTTTTTAACATCGTAAGATCTTC"
     CDS             3976..3987
                     /codon_start=1
                     /product="Factor Xa recognition and cleavage site"
                     /label=Factor Xa site
                     /note="color: #cc99b2
                     Cleavage site after base 3987"
                     /translation="IEGR"
     terminator      4802..4888
                     /gene="Escherichia coli rrnB"
                     /label=rrnB T1 terminator
                     /note="transcription terminator T1 from the E. coli rrnB 
                     gene"
                     /note="color: #ffffff"
     terminator      4980..5007
                     /label=rrnB T2 terminator
                     /note="transcription terminator T2 from the E. coli rrnB 
                     gene"
                     /note="color: #ffffff"
     promoter        5026..5117
                     /gene="bla"
                     /label=AmpR promoter
                     /note="color: #ffffff; direction: RIGHT"
     rep_origin      5575..6030
                     /direction=RIGHT
                     /label=f1 ori
                     /note="f1 bacteriophage origin of replication; arrow 
                     indicates direction of (+) strand synthesis"
                     /note="color: #ffff00"
     CDS             complement(6585..7244)
                     /codon_start=1
                     /gene="cat"
                     /product="chloramphenicol acetyltransferase"
                     /label=CmR
                     /note="confers resistance to chloramphenicol"
                     /note="color: #ccffcc"
                     /translation="MEKKITGYTTVDISQWHRKEHFEAFQSVAQCTYNQTVQLDITAFL
                     KTVKKNKHKFYPAFIHILARLMNAHPEFRMAMKDGELVIWDSVHPCYTVFHEQTETFSS
                     LWSEYHDDFRQFLHIYSQDVACYGENLAYFPKGFIENMFFVSANPWVSFTSFDLNVANM
                     DNFFAPVFTMGKYYTQGDKVLMPLAIQVHHAVCDGFHVGRMLNELQQYCDEWQGGA"
     promoter        complement(7245..7347)
                     /label=cat promoter
                     /note="promoter of the E. coli cat gene encoding 
                     chloramphenicol acetyltransferase"
                     /note="color: #ffffff; direction: LEFT"
     rep_origin      complement(7873..8418)
                     /direction=LEFT
                     /label=p15A ori
                     /note="Plasmids containing the medium-copy-number p15A 
                     origin of replication can be propagated in E. coli cells 
                     that contain a second plasmid with the ColE1 origin."
                     /note="color: #ffff00"
ORIGIN
        1 atcgatgcat gcgcccaata cgcaaaccgc ctctccccgc gcgttggccg attcattaat
       61 gcagctggca cgacaggttt cccgactgga aagcgggcag tgagcgcaac gcaattaatg
      121 tgagttagct cactcattag gcaccccagg ctttacactt tatgcttccg gctcgtatgt
      181 tgtgtggaat tgtgagcgga taacaatttc acacaggaaa cagctatgac catgattacg
      241 ccaagcgcgc aattaaccct cactaaaggg aacaaaagct gggtaccggg ccccccctcg
      301 aggtcgacgg tatcgataag cttgatatcg aattcctgca gcccggggat cctctagagt
      361 cgactaggag gaatataaaa tgaaaaattg tgtcatcgtc agtgcggtac gtactgctat
      421 cggtagtttt aacggttcac tcgcttccac cagcgccatc gacctggggg cgacagtaat
      481 taaagccgcc attgaacgtg caaaaatcga ttcacaacac gttgatgaag tgattatggg
      541 taacgtgtta caagccgggc tggggcaaaa tccggcgcgt caggcactgt taaaaagcgg
      601 gctggcagaa acggtgtgcg gattcacggt caataaagta tgtggttcgg gtcttaaaag
      661 tgtggcgctt gccgcccagg ccattcaggc aggtcaggcg cagagcattg tggcgggggg
      721 tatggaaaat atgagtttag ccccctactt actcgatgca aaagcacgct ctggttatcg
      781 tcttggagac ggacaggttt atgacgtaat cctgcgcgat ggcctgatgt gcgccaccca
      841 tggttatcat atggggatta ccgccgaaaa cgtggctaaa gagtacggaa ttacccgtga
      901 aatgcaggat gaactggcgc tacattcaca gcgtaaagcg gcagccgcaa ttgagtccgg
      961 tgcttttaca gccgaaatcg tcccggtaaa tgttgtcact cgaaagaaaa ccttcgtctt
     1021 cagtcaagac gaattcccga aagcgaattc aacggctgaa gcgttaggtg cattgcgccc
     1081 ggccttcgat aaagcaggaa cagtcaccgc tgggaacgcg tctggtatta acgacggtgc
     1141 tgccgctctg gtgattatgg aagaatctgc ggcgctggca gcaggcctta cccccctggc
     1201 tcgcattaaa agttatgcca gcggtggcgt gccccccgca ttgatgggta tggggccagt
     1261 acctgccacg caaaaagcgt tacaactggc ggggctgcaa ctggcggata ttgatctcat
     1321 tgaggctaat gaagcatttg ctgcacagtt ccttgccgtt gggaaaaacc tgggctttga
     1381 ttctgagaaa gtgaatgtca acggcggggc catcgcgctc gggcatccta tcggtgccag
     1441 tggtgctcgt attctggtca cactattaca tgccatgcag gcacgcgata aaacgctggg
     1501 gctggcaaca ctgtgcattg gcggcggtca gggaattgcg atggtgattg aacggttgaa
     1561 ttaaggagga cagctaaatg aaactctcaa ctaaactttg ttggtgtggt attaaaggaa
     1621 gacttaggcc gcaaaagcaa caacaattac acaatacaaa cttgcaaatg actgaactaa
     1681 aaaaacaaaa gaccgctgaa caaaaaacca gacctcaaaa tgtcggtatt aaaggtatcc
     1741 aaatttacat cccaactcaa tgtgtcaacc aatctgagct agagaaattt gatggcgttt
     1801 ctcaaggtaa atacacaatt ggtctgggcc aaaccaacat gtcttttgtc aatgacagag
     1861 aagatatcta ctcgatgtcc ctaactgttt tgtctaagtt gatcaagagt tacaacatcg
     1921 acaccaacaa aattggtaga ttagaagtcg gtactgaaac tctgattgac aagtccaagt
     1981 ctgtcaagtc tgtcttgatg caattgtttg gtgaaaacac tgacgtcgaa ggtattgaca
     2041 cgcttaatgc ctgttacggt ggtaccaacg cgttgttcaa ctctttgaac tggattgaat
     2101 ctaacgcatg ggatggtaga gacgccattg tagtttgcgg tgatattgcc atctacgata
     2161 agggtgccgc aagaccaacc ggtggtgccg gtactgttgc tatgtggatc ggtcctgatg
     2221 ctccaattgt atttgactct gtaagagctt cttacatgga acacgcctac gatttttaca
     2281 agccagattt caccagcgaa tatccttacg tcgatggtca tttttcatta acttgttacg
     2341 tcaaggctct tgatcaagtt tacaagagtt attccaagaa ggctatttct aaagggttgg
     2401 ttagcgatcc cgctggttcg gatgctttga acgttttgaa atatttcgac tacaacgttt
     2461 tccatgttcc aacctgtaaa ttggtcacaa aatcatacgg tagattacta tataacgatt
     2521 tcagagccaa tcctcaattg ttcccagaag ttgacgccga attagctact cgcgattatg
     2581 acgaatcttt aaccgataag aacattgaaa aaacttttgt taatgttgct aagccattcc
     2641 acaaagagag agttgcccaa tctttgattg ttccaacaaa cacaggtaac atgtacaccg
     2701 catctgttta tgccgccttt gcatctctat taaactatgt tggatctgac gacttacaag
     2761 gcaagcgtgt tggtttattt tcttacggtt ccggtttagc tgcatctcta tattcttgca
     2821 aaattgttgg tgacgtccaa catattatca aggaattaga tattactaac aaattagcca
     2881 agagaatcac cgaaactcca aaggattacg aagctgccat cgaattgaga gaaaatgccc
     2941 atttgaagaa gaacttcaaa cctcaaggtt ccattgagca tttgcaaagt ggtgtttact
     3001 acttgaccaa catcgatgac aaatttagaa gatcttacga tgttaaaaaa taaggaggat
     3061 tacactatgg ttttaaccaa taaaacagtc atttctggat cgaaagtcaa aagtttatca
     3121 tctgcgcaat cgagctcatc aggaccttca tcatctagtg aggaagatga ttcccgcgat
     3181 attgaaagct tggataagaa aatacgtcct ttagaagaat tagaagcatt attaagtagt
     3241 ggaaatacaa aacaattgaa gaacaaagag gtcgctgcct tggttattca cggtaagtta
     3301 cctttgtacg ctttggagaa aaaattaggt gatactacga gagcggttgc ggtacgtagg
     3361 aaggctcttt caattttggc agaagctcct gtattagcat ctgatcgttt accatataaa
     3421 aattatgact acgaccgcgt atttggcgct tgttgtgaaa atgttatagg ttacatgcct
     3481 ttgcccgttg gtgttatagg ccccttggtt atcgatggta catcttatca tataccaatg
     3541 gcaactacag agggttgttt ggtagcttct gccatgcgtg gctgtaaggc aatcaatgct
     3601 ggcggtggtg caacaactgt tttaactaag gatggtatga caagaggccc agtagtccgt
     3661 ttcccaactt tgaaaagatc tggtgcctgt aagatatggt tagactcaga agagggacaa
     3721 aacgcaatta aaaaagcttt taactctaca tcaagatttg cacgtctgca acatattcaa
     3781 acttgtctag caggagattt actcttcatg agatttagaa caactactgg tgacgcaatg
     3841 ggtatgaata tgatttctaa aggtgtcgaa tactcattaa agcaaatggt agaagagtat
     3901 ggctgggaag atatggaggt tgtctccgtt tctggtaact actgtaccga caaaaaacca
     3961 gctgccatca actggatcga aggtcgtggt aagagtgtcg tcgcagaagc tactattcct
     4021 ggtgatgttg tcagaaaagt gttaaaaagt gatgtttccg cattggttga gttgaacatt
     4081 gctaagaatt tggttggatc tgcaatggct gggtctgttg gtggatttaa cgcacatgca
     4141 gctaatttag tgacagctgt tttcttggca ttaggacaag atcctgcaca aaatgttgaa
     4201 agttccaact gtataacatt gatgaaagaa gtggacggtg atttgagaat ttccgtatcc
     4261 atgccatcca tcgaagtagg taccatcggt ggtggtactg ttctagaacc acaaggtgcc
     4321 atgttggact tattaggtgt aagaggcccg catgctaccg ctcctggtac caacgcacgt
     4381 caattagcaa gaatagttgc ctgtgccgtc ttggcaggtg aattatcctt atgtgctgcc
     4441 ctagcagccg gccatttggt tcaaagtcat atgacccaca acaggaaacc tgctgaacca
     4501 acaaaaccta acaatttgga cgccactgat ataaatcgtt tgaaagatgg gtccgtcacc
     4561 tgcattaaat cctaagtcga cctgcaggca tgcaagcttg gctgttttgg cggatgagag
     4621 aagattttca gcctgataca gattaaatca gaacgcagaa gcggtctgat aaaacagaat
     4681 ttgcctggcg gcagtagcgc ggtggtccca cctgacccca tgccgaactc agaagtgaaa
     4741 cgccgtagcg ccgatggtag tgtggggtct ccccatgcga gagtagggaa ctgccaggca
     4801 tcaaataaaa cgaaaggctc agtcgaaaga ctgggccttt cgttttatct gttgtttgtc
     4861 ggtgaacgct ctcctgagta ggacaaatcc gccgggagcg gatttgaacg ttgcgaagca
     4921 acggcccgga gggtggcggg caggacgccc gccataaact gccaggcatc aaattaagca
     4981 gaaggccatc ctgacggatg gcctttttgc gtttctacaa actcttttgt ttatttttct
     5041 aaatacattc aaatatgtat ccgctcatga gacaataacc ctgataaatg cttcaataat
     5101 attgaaaaag gaagagtatg agtattcaac atttccgtgt cgcccttatt cccttttttg
     5161 cggcattttg ccttcctgtt tttgctcacc cagaaacgct ggtgaaagta aaagatgctg
     5221 aagatcagtt gggtgcagca aactattaac tggcgaacta cttactctag cttcccggca
     5281 acaattaata gactggatgg aggcggataa agttgcagga ccacttctgc gctcggccct
     5341 tccggctggc tggtttattg ctgataaatc tggagccggt gagcgtgggt ctcgcggtat
     5401 cattgcagca ctggggccag atggtaagcc ctcccgtatc gtagttatct acacgacggg
     5461 gagtcaggca actatggatg aacgaaatag acagatcgct gagataggtg cctcactgat
     5521 taagcattgg taactgtcag accaagttta ctcatatata ctttagattg attnnnnnnn
     5581 nnnnnnnnnn nnnnnnnnnn nnnnnnnnnn nnnnnnnnnn nnnnnnnnnn nnnnnnnnnn
     5641 nnnnnnnnnn nnnnnnnnnn nnnnnnnnnn nnnnnnnnnn nnnnnnnnnn nnnnnnnncn
     5701 nnnnnnnnnn nnnnnnnnnn nnnnnnnnnn nnnnnnnnnn nnnnnnnnnn nnnnnnnnnn
     5761 nnnnnnnnnn nnnnnnnnnn nnnnnnnnnn nnnnnnnnnn nnnnnnnnnn nnnnnnnnnn
     5821 nnnnnnnnnn nnnnnnnnnn cctttgacgt tggagtccac gttctttaat agtggactct
     5881 tgttccaaac ttgaacaaca ctcaacccta tctcgggcta ttcttttgat ttataaggga
     5941 ttttgccgat ttcggcctat tggttaaaaa atgagctgat ttaacaaaaa tttaacgcga
     6001 attttaacaa aatattaacg tttacaattt aaaaggatct aggtgaagat cctttttgat
     6061 aatctcatga ccaaaatccc ttaacgtgag ttttcgttcc actgagcgtc agaccccgta
     6121 gaaaagatca aaggatcttc ttgagatcct ttttttctgc gcgtaatctg ctgcttgcaa
     6181 acaaaaaaac caccgctacc agcggtggtt tgtttgccgg atcaagagct accaactctt
     6241 tttccgaagg taactggctt cagcagagcg cagataccaa atactgtcct tctagtgtag
     6301 ccgtagttag gccaccactt caagaactct gtagcaccgc ctacatacct cgctctgcta
     6361 atcctgttac cagtggggca tttgagaagc acacggtcac actgcttccg gtagtcaata
     6421 aaccggtaaa ccagcaatag acataagcgg ctatttaacg accctgccct gaaccgacga
     6481 ccgggtcgaa tttgctttcg aatttctgcc attcatccgc ttattatcac ttattcaggc
     6541 gtagcaccag gcgtttaagg gcaccaataa ctgccttaaa aaaattacgc cccgccctgc
     6601 cactcatcgc agtactgttg taattcatta agcattctgc cgacatggaa gccatcacag
     6661 acggcatgat gaacctgaat cgccagcggc atcagcacct tgtcgccttg cgtataatat
     6721 ttgcccatgg tgaaaacggg ggcgaagaag ttgtccatat tggccacgtt taaatcaaaa
     6781 ctggtgaaac tcacccaggg attggctgag acgaaaaaca tattctcaat aaacccttta
     6841 gggaaatagg ccaggttttc accgtaacac gccacatctt gcgaatatat gtgtagaaac
     6901 tgccggaaat cgtcgtggta ttcactccag agcgatgaaa acgtttcagt ttgctcatgg
     6961 aaaacggtgt aacaagggtg aacactatcc catatcacca gctcaccgtc tttcattgcc
     7021 atacggaatt ccggatgagc attcatcagg cgggcaagaa tgtgaataaa ggccggataa
     7081 aacttgtgct tatttttctt tacggtcttt aaaaaggccg taatatccag ctgaacggtc
     7141 tggttatagg tacattgagc aactgactga aatgcctcaa aatgttcttt acgatgccat
     7201 tgggatatat caacggtggt atatccagtg atttttttct ccattttagc ttccttagct
     7261 cctgaaaatc tcgataactc aaaaaatacg cccggtagtg atcttatttc attatggtga
     7321 aagttggaac ctcttacgtg ccgatcaacg tctcattttc gccaaaagtt ggcccagggc
     7381 ttcccggtat caacagggac accaggattt atttattctg cgaagtgatc ttccgtcaca
     7441 ggtatttatt cggcgcaaag tgcgtcgggt gatgctgcca acttactgat ttagtgtatg
     7501 atggtgtttt tgaggtgctc cagtggcttc tgtttctatc agctgtccct cctgttcagc
     7561 tactgacggg gtggtgcgta acggcaaaag caccgccgga catcagcgct agcggagtgt
     7621 atactggctt actatgttgg cactgatgag ggtgtcagtg aagtgcttca tgtggcagga
     7681 gaaaaaaggc tgcaccggtg cgtcagcaga atatgtgata caggatatat tccgcttcct
     7741 cgctcactga ctcgctacgc tcggtcgttc gactgcggcg agcggaaatg gcttacgaac
     7801 ggggcggaga tttcctggaa gatgccagga agatacttaa cagggaagtg agagggccgc
     7861 ggcaaagccg tttttccata ggctccgccc ccctgacaag catcacgaaa tctgacgctc
     7921 aaatcagtgg tggcgaaacc cgacaggact ataaagatac caggcgtttc cccctggcgg
     7981 ctccctcgtg cgctctcctg ttcctgcctt tcggtttacc ggtgtcattc cgctgttatg
     8041 gccgcgtttg tctcattcca cgcctgacac tcagttccgg gtaggcagtt cgctccaagc
     8101 tggactgtat gcacgaaccc cccgttcagt ccgaccgctg cgccttatcc ggtaactatc
     8161 gtcttgagtc caacccggaa agacatgcaa aagcaccact ggcagcagcc actggtaatt
     8221 gatttagagg agttagtctt gaagtcatgc gccggttaag gctaaactga aaggacaagt
     8281 tttggtgact gcgctcctcc aagccagtta cctcggttca aagagttggt agctcagaga
     8341 accttcgaaa aaccgccctg caaggcggtt ttttcgtttt cagagcaaga gattacgcgc
     8401 agaccaaaac gatctcaaga agatcatctt attaatcaga taaaatattt gctcatgagc
     8461 ccgaagtggc gagcccgatc ttccccatcg gtgatgtcgg cgatataggc gccagcaacc
     8521 gcacctgtgg cgccggtgat gccggccacg atgcgtccgg cgtagaggat ctgctcatgt
     8581 ttgacagctt atc
//
